# Supplementary material for: The genetic intractability of Symbiodinium microadriaticum to standard algal transformation methods
Source: PLoS One. 2019 Feb 19;14(2):e0211936. doi: 10.1371/journal.pone.0211936 (PMC6380556; doi:10.1371/journal.pone.0211936)
Supplement: S7 File — (APE) [file pone.0211936.s012.ape]

LOCUS       Supplementary_Da        7093 bp ds-DNA     linear       13-MAR-2018
DEFINITION  .
ACCESSION   
VERSION     
SOURCE      .
  ORGANISM  .
COMMENT     
COMMENT     
COMMENT     ApEinfo:methylated:1
FEATURES             Location/Qualifiers
     misc_feature    1089..3063
                     /label=5' Sequence (putative actin promoter)
                     /ApEinfo_fwdcolor="#00ff40"
                     /ApEinfo_revcolor="#0080ff"
                     /ApEinfo_graphicformat="arrow_data {{0 1 2 0 0 -1} {} 0}
                     width 5 offset 0"
     misc_feature    3756..4251
                     /label=3' Sequence (Putative actin Terminator)
                     /ApEinfo_fwdcolor="#ff8040"
                     /ApEinfo_revcolor="#808040"
                     /ApEinfo_graphicformat="arrow_data {{0 1 2 0 0 -1} {} 0}
                     width 5 offset 0"
     misc_feature    2893..2896
                     /label=TATA box
                     /ApEinfo_fwdcolor="#408080"
                     /ApEinfo_revcolor="#408080"
                     /ApEinfo_graphicformat="arrow_data {{0 1 2 0 0 -1} {} 0}
                     width 5 offset 0"
     misc_feature    3019..3023
                     /label=Branch point
                     /ApEinfo_fwdcolor="#408080"
                     /ApEinfo_revcolor="#408080"
                     /ApEinfo_graphicformat="arrow_data {{0 1 2 0 0 -1} {} 0}
                     width 5 offset 0"
     CDS             3084..3743
                     /codon_start=1
                     /gene="cat"
                     /product="chloramphenicol acetyltransferase"
                     /note="CmR"
                     /note="confers resistance to chloramphenicol"
                     /note="color: #ccffcc"
                     /translation="MEKKITGYTTVDISQWHRKEHFEAFQSVAQCTYNQTVQLDITAF
                     L
                     KTVKKNKHKFYPAFIHILARLMNAHPELRMAMKDGELVIWDSVHPCYTVFHEQTETFS
                     S
                     LWSEYHDDFRQFLHIYSQDVACYGENLAYFPKGFIENMFFVSANPWVSFTSFDLNVAN
                     M
                     DNFFAPVFTMGKYYTQGDKVLMPLAIQVHHAVCDGFHVGRMLNELQQYCDEWQGGA"
                     /label=chloramphenicol acetyltransferase
                     /ApEinfo_fwdcolor="#ff0000"
                     /ApEinfo_revcolor="pink"
                     /ApEinfo_graphicformat="arrow_data {{0 1 2 0 0 -1} {} 0}
                     width 5 offset 0"
     misc_feature    4363..4385
                     /label=M13F2
                     /ApEinfo_fwdcolor="cyan"
                     /ApEinfo_revcolor="cyan"
                     /ApEinfo_graphicformat="arrow_data {{0 1 2 0 0 -1} {} 0}
                     width 5 offset 0"
     misc_feature    2931..2937
                     /label=Transcription start site
                     /ApEinfo_fwdcolor="#408080"
                     /ApEinfo_revcolor="#408080"
                     /ApEinfo_graphicformat="arrow_data {{0 1 2 0 0 -1} {} 0}
                     width 5 offset 0"
     misc_feature    3056..3057
                     /label=Splice acceptor
                     /ApEinfo_fwdcolor="#408080"
                     /ApEinfo_revcolor="#408080"
                     /ApEinfo_graphicformat="arrow_data {{0 1 2 0 0 -1} {} 0}
                     width 5 offset 0"
     misc_feature    979..1002
                     /label=M13R2
                     /ApEinfo_fwdcolor="#8080ff"
                     /ApEinfo_revcolor="#ff8040"
                     /ApEinfo_graphicformat="arrow_data {{0 1 2 0 0 -1} {} 0}
                     width 5 offset 0"
     misc_feature    9..628
                     /label=pBR322 origin
                     /ApEinfo_fwdcolor="#ff80ff"
                     /ApEinfo_revcolor="#ff80ff"
                     /ApEinfo_graphicformat="arrow_data {{0 1 2 0 0 -1} {} 0}
                     width 5 offset 0"
     misc_feature    5275..6069
                     /label=Kanamycin resistance
                     /ApEinfo_fwdcolor="#7d0d82"
                     /ApEinfo_revcolor="#7d0d82"
                     /ApEinfo_graphicformat="arrow_data {{0 1 2 0 0 -1} {} 0}
                     width 5 offset 0"
     misc_feature    6087..6947
                     /label=Ampicillin resistance
                     /ApEinfo_fwdcolor="#0080ff"
                     /ApEinfo_revcolor="#0080ff"
                     /ApEinfo_graphicformat="arrow_data {{0 1 2 0 0 -1} {} 0}
                     width 5 offset 0"
ORIGIN
        1 CGTAGAAAAG ATCAAAGGAT CTTCTTGAGA TCCTTTTTTT CTGCGCGTAA TCTGCTGCTT
       61 GCAAACAAAA AAACCACCGC TACCAGCGGT GGTTTGTTTG CCGGATCAAG AGCTACCAAC
      121 TCTTTTTCCG AAGGTAACTG GCTTCAGCAG AGCGCAGATA CCAAATACTG TTCTTCTAGT
      181 GTAGCCGTAG TTAGGCCACC ACTTCAAGAA CTCTGTAGCA CCGCCTACAT ACCTCGCTCT
      241 GCTAATCCTG TTACCAGTGG CTGCTGCCAG TGGCGATAAG TCGTGTCTTA CCGGGTTGGA
      301 CTCAAGACGA TAGTTACCGG ATAAGGCGCA GCGGTCGGGC TGAACGGGGG GTTCGTGCAC
      361 ACAGCCCAGC TTGGAGCGAA CGACCTACAC CGAACTGAGA TACCTACAGC GTGAGCTATG
      421 AGAAAGCGCC ACGCTTCCCG AAGGGAGAAA GGCGGACAGG TATCCGGTAA GCGGCAGGGT
      481 CGGAACAGGA GAGCGCACGA GGGAGCTTCC AGGGGGAAAC GCCTGGTATC TTTATAGTCC
      541 TGTCGGGTTT CGCCACCTCT GACTTGAGCG TCGATTTTTG TGATGCTCGT CAGGGGGGCG
      601 GAGCCTATGG AAAAACGCCA GCAACGCGGC CTTTTTACGG TTCCTGGCCT TTTGCTGGCC
      661 TTTTGCTCAC ATGTTCTTTC CTGCGTTATC CCCTGATTCT GTGGATAACC GTATTACCGC
      721 CTTTGAGTGA GCTGATACCG CTCGCCGCAG CCGAACGACC GAGCGCAGCG AGTCAGTGAG
      781 CGAGGAAGCG GAAGAGCGCC CAATACGCAA ACCGCCTCTC CCCGCGCGTT GGCCGATTCA
      841 TTAATGCAGC TGGCACGACA GGTTTCCCGA CTGGAAAGCG GGCAGTGAGC GCAACGCAAT
      901 TAATGTGAGT TAGCTCACTC ATTAGGCACC CCAGGCTTTA CACTTTATGC TTCCGGCTCG
      961 TATGTTGTGT GGAATTGTGA GCGGATAACA ATTTCACACA GGAAACAGCT ATGACCATGA
     1021 TTACGCCAAG CTTGGTACCG AGCTCGGATC CACTAGTAAC GGCCGCCAGT GTGCTGGAAT
     1081 TCGCCCTTGG AGACCCGGAA ACGTGTCGCC CCTCCGTTGC CTCCCAGGTC CTATGTAGAC
     1141 GTACCGAAAT GGATCTGCTG CGTTTGTCCC TTGGAGGACA AAGAGTTGAC CTGGCCAGCG
     1201 ACCAGCCCTT GTCCGGAAAA GTGCAAAAAG AAGGGCGAAG GCACGCGACC TGGTCAGGAG
     1261 GGCTACAACC AAGGCGACCA GATATGCACA GTTTAGGTGG CGCCTTTGGG TTTAGGTCGC
     1321 AGACTCGTCA GCGGCTGACA TCGGCTTGCA AAAAGGAGCT TGGCTAGCCT GAGTTGATCC
     1381 TCCTGCTTGA TGTAGAAAGA GAATCGGCGA GTCTTTTCCA CGTGTTGGAA GAGGTGCCTC
     1441 TAGGAACAGA GGGGAGATCG GGCATAGCAG CACAGCAGCA ACCATGCTTT TGGACTTCTG
     1501 TTTCAGCCAA GAGTTCGGAC ATAGCCGCAC AGTAACCATG TTTTTGGACT TCTGTTTTCT
     1561 GGCACAGCAG CTGCAACCCA CCCTTGAAGA CTTCGGACAC GGTGCCCAAC GCCTTATTCT
     1621 GATTGCAAGT CTTACCCCCC CTCTATTACA GCAAGCCCTC GACGACCTGC CCGGCAAGGT
     1681 AGTCCTCAAG CGTGACTTGG TTGCAGTTGG AAAGCCGTAA AGCTGAGAAG ATCCAGGGAT
     1741 TTTACGCAAG ATGTGTCAAG GTTTCCCCTA AGCTTCAACT TCGAGCAGGG AGACGTCCCG
     1801 ACTCATAGTA AAGGAAACTC AAACCGTCTC TGTCCGGTGG CCTGGGCCCA CGGCCCAACA
     1861 GTACACAAGA GTAATTGTGG TGACGTGCCC GGAGTCCAAA GACGAAAGGC GTGCCAACAG
     1921 CAACAGCAAC AGCAACAGCA ACCACAACAA CAACAACCAC AACCACAACC ACAACCACAA
     1981 CGACGACGAC ACGACGACAC GACACGACAC GACACCACAA CAACGACACC ACACAACACA
     2041 CACACACACA GCAACACAAC ACACGACGAC GATGACAACA ACAACCACAG CAACGGCAAC
     2101 GGCAAACGCA ACAGCAAAAG CACCAGCAAC AGCGACAACA ACACCAGAAA ACCCACCAGA
     2161 AACAACGCCA GAAACATAAG CAGAGCAGCA GCAACAGCGA GGACCGAGTG CAGCAACGCG
     2221 GCATGGTAAG GCATAGCAGC AGCAGCAGCA GCAGCAGCAG CAGCAGCAGC AGCGGCTGGT
     2281 ACTGTAATGA TTGCGACAAT GGTAGTACTG GTGACAATGA TGACGGTGAG GGTGGCTTTG
     2341 TGCTAAGATC TGCTATGATA CGAGCCTTGC TCAATTGTGG CGTCGTTTTT CTAGGTGCAG
     2401 TGCATGCATG ATAGTTGCAG TAATGTGGTG CGATTTGCGC ACATCAGTTG TTAAAAGGCC
     2461 GGCTGTAGTC ACTTGACTGC GGCTAGTGAC CAACATCAGC AATAAGGCCA TGTCGTGCAA
     2521 GCTGGAGTGC AGCAAGCTCA GGATCTTGAC TTAGGCGTGA GAGGCTTTAG GTTTCCAAGG
     2581 TTCTTACAGC ATTCAGATCT AAAGCATGGC CCAAATGCGT AAAGCCGATG TCTCTAAACC
     2641 CTGGAACCCT GAACACGACA GCTAGAAAAC GCAAGATTAA GTGAACTCAG GACCCTAAAT
     2701 CTAAGAAGAA ACCCTAAACC CGACCCCCGA AAGCCCTATG AAAAGACGTC AAAGGGCCGG
     2761 CTTCCGTGGC TATGCTCTGG AGCCTGGGGC CATCGCGCGG CGAAGCGCAC CTCGCGGAGG
     2821 CAGCCGGAAG GAAGGGTTTT GTTTCCTCGT TGAGGATTTA GGGAGTAGAG TAGAGGTTAG
     2881 GACCGGTTAG GATTTTGGGA TCGGGTTTAG GGACTGGGGC CCTGAACACC TTAATCCTGC
     2941 TAGGGTTTTT TCAGCCCTGT TACAGGGCTT AGAAGGGTTC TTTAAGTTCG GAAGCGGCCA
     3001 GCATTTCGGC TTCTCAGATT GACCTCCCGC AGCCTCTTTC CACGAAGTGT CTCGGAGTTA
     3061 GCCCGACCTT AAGGTgttta aacatggaga aaaaaatcac tggatatacc accgttgata
     3121 tatcccaatg gcatcgtaaa gaacattttg aggcatttca gtcagttgct caatgtacct
     3181 ataaccagac cgttcagctg gatattacgg cctttttaaa gaccgtaaag aaaaataagc
     3241 acaagtttta tccggccttt attcacattc ttgcccgcct gatgaatgct catccggaat
     3301 tacgtatggc aatgaaagac ggtgagctgg tgatatggga tagtgttcac ccttgttaca
     3361 ccgttttcca tgagcaaact gaaacgtttt catcgctctg gagtgaatac cacgacgatt
     3421 tccggcagtt tctacacata tattcgcaag atgtggcgtg ttacggtgaa aacctggcct
     3481 atttccctaa agggtttatt gagaatatgt ttttcgtctc agccaatccc tgggtgagtt
     3541 tcaccagttt tgatttaaac gtggccaata tggacaactt cttcgccccc gttttcacca
     3601 tgggcaaata ttatacgcaa ggcgacaagg tgctgatgcc gctggcgatt caggttcatc
     3661 atgccgtttg tgatggcttc catgtcggca gaatgcttaa tgaattacaa cagtactgcg
     3721 atgagtggca gggcggggcg taaACGCGTG TCGACGCCCC ACGGTCTCAT TTTGGACTAA
     3781 TTATTTGCCC CTGCCTGCAT TGGTCAGCAG CTGTGTTGCA GAGGGCAATG CTCTCAGGTT
     3841 CATAGCATGC GTGGCAGAGA TGTTTGAACA TTTGTGCAGG TCAGCAACCC TACCCCTAAA
     3901 CCCCAAACAC CCGTGAATCG CCACATTCAT GTACAGCGGC GAACCTATGG TGAGTCCCAG
     3961 CAGCCGAAAA GGACCGAAGA TGAACAAGCC ACCTCCACAA GTCCGTCCTT ACAAACGTCG
     4021 GGATACCTCG TCTCATTTCT ACCGCAGTAT TGAGCCCCGA ACACTTTGCA CTCCGCAGTG
     4081 ATCATGGAGG AGCGATAGAG AACCCTGCCC AAAAGGCCGG AAGCCTCAAA CCCCAGTGGG
     4141 CTTAAAACCA GCATCCCAAG ACCGCTTAAA CCATGTTACA GAGCATAGCT GCCTGCAAGG
     4201 ACTCCTTACG GACTCCGCTG AAACACTGAA AAAAAAAAAC GCCCTTGTAG TAGGGCGAAT
     4261 TCTGCAGATA TCCATCACAC TGGCGGCCGC TCGAGCATGC ATCTAGAGGG CCCAATTCGC
     4321 CCTATAGTGA GTCGTATTAC AATTCACTGG CCGTCGTTTT ACAACGTCGT GACTGGGAAA
     4381 ACCCTGGCGT TACCCAACTT AATCGCCTTG CAGCACATCC CCCTTTCGCC AGCTGGCGTA
     4441 ATAGCGAAGA GGCCCGCACC GATCGCCCTT CCCAACAGTT GCGCAGCCTG AATGGCGAAT
     4501 GGNNNNNNNN NNNNNNNNNN NNNNNNNNNN NNNNNNNNNN NNNNNNNNNN NNNNNNNNNN
     4561 NNNNNNNNNN NNNNNNNNNN NNNNNNNNNN NNNNNNNNNN NNNNNNNNNN NNNNNNNNNN
     4621 NNNNNNCNNN NNNNNNNNNN NNNNNNNNNN NNNNNNNNNN NNNNNNNNNN NNNNNNNNNN
     4681 NNNNNNNNNN NNNNNNNNNN NNNNNNNNNN NNNNNNNNAN NNNNNNNNNN NNNNNNNNNN
     4741 NNNNNNNNNN NNNNNNNNNN NNNNNNNNCC TTTGACGTTG GAGTCCACGT TCTTTAATAG
     4801 TGGACTCTTG TTCCAAACTG GAACAACACT CAACCCTATC TCGGTCTATT CTTTTGATTT
     4861 ATAAGGGATT TTGCCGATTT CGGCCTATTG GTTAAAAAAT GAGCTGATTT AACAAAAATT
     4921 TAACGCGAAT TTTAACAAAA TTCAGGGCGC AAGGGCTGCT AAAGGAAGCG GAACACGTAG
     4981 AAAGCCAGTC CGCAGAAACG GTGCTGACCC CGGATGAATG TCAGCTACTG GGCTATCTGG
     5041 ACAAGGGAAA ACGCAAGCGC AAAGAGAAAG CAGGTAGCTT GCAGTGGGCT TACATGGCGA
     5101 TAGCTAGACT GGGCGGTTTT ATGGACAGCA AGCGAACCGG AATTGCCAGC TGGGGCGCCC
     5161 TCTGGTAAGG TTGGGAAGCC CTGCAAAGTA AACTGGATGG CTTTCTTGCC GCCAAGGATC
     5221 TGATGGCGCA GGGGATCAAG ATCTGATCAA GAGACAGGAT GAGGATCGTT TCGCATGATT
     5281 GAACAAGATG GATTGCACGC AGGTTCTCCG GCCGCTTGGG TGGAGAGGCT ATTCGGCTAT
     5341 GACTGGGCAC AACAGACAAT CGGCTGCTCT GATGCCGCCG TGTTCCGGCT GTCAGCGCAG
     5401 GGGCGCCCGG TTCTTTTTGT CAAGACCGAC CTGTCCGGTG CCCTGAATGA ACTGCAGGAC
     5461 GAGGCAGCGC GGCTATCGTG GCTGGCCACG ACGGGCGTTC CTTGCGCAGC TGTGCTCGAC
     5521 GTTGTCACTG AAGCGGGAAG GGACTGGCTG CTATTGGGCG AAGTGCCGGG GCAGGATCTC
     5581 CTGTCATCCC ACCTTGCTCC TGCCGAGAAA GTATCCATCA TGGCTGATGC AATGCGGCGG
     5641 CTGCATACGC TTGATCCGGC TACCTGCCCA TTCGACCACC AAGCGAAACA TCGCATCGAG
     5701 CGAGCACGTA CTCGGATGGA AGCCGGTCTT GTCGATCAGG ATGATCTGGA CGAAGAGCAT
     5761 CAGGGGCTCG CGCCAGCCGA ACTGTTCGCC AGGCTCAAGG CGCGCATGCC CGACGGCGAG
     5821 GATCTCGTCG TGACCCATGG CGATGCCTGC TTGCCGAATA TCATGGTGGA AAATGGCCGC
     5881 TTTTCTGGAT TCATCGACTG TGGCCGGCTG GGTGTGGCGG ACCGCTATCA GGACATAGCG
     5941 TTGGCTACCC GTGATATTGC TGAAGAGCTT GGCGGCGAAT GGGCTGACCG CTTCCTCGTG
     6001 CTTTACGGTA TCGCCGCTCC CGATTCGCAG CGCATCGCCT TCTATCGCCT TCTTGACGAG
     6061 TTCTTCTGAA TTGAAAAAGG AAGAGTATGA GTATTCAACA TTTCCGTGTC GCCCTTATTC
     6121 CCTTTTTTGC GGCATTTTGC CTTCCTGTTT TTGCTCACCC AGAAACGCTG GTGAAAGTAA
     6181 AAGATGCTGA AGATCAGTTG GGTGCACGAG TGGGTTACAT CGAACTGGAT CTCAACAGCG
     6241 GTAAGATCCT TGAGAGTTTT CGCCCCGAAG AACGTTTTCC AATGATGAGC ACTTTTAAAG
     6301 TTCTGCTATG TGGCGCGGTA TTATCCCGTA TTGACGCCGG GCAAGAGCAA CTCGGTCGCC
     6361 GCATACACTA TTCTCAGAAT GACTTGGTTG AGTACTCACC AGTCACAGAA AAGCATCTTA
     6421 CGGATGGCAT GACAGTAAGA GAATTATGCA GTGCTGCCAT AACCATGAGT GATAACACTG
     6481 CGGCCAACTT ACTTCTGACA ACGATCGGAG GACCGAAGGA GCTAACCGCT TTTTTGCACA
     6541 ACATGGGGGA TCATGTAACT CGCCTTGATC GTTGGGAACC GGAGCTGAAT GAAGCCATAC
     6601 CAAACGACGA GCGTGACACC ACGATGCCTG TAGCAATGGC AACAACGTTG CGCAAACTAT
     6661 TAACTGGCGA ACTACTTACT CTAGCTTCCC GGCAACAATT AATAGACTGG ATGGAGGCGG
     6721 ATAAAGTTGC AGGACCACTT CTGCGCTCGG CCCTTCCGGC TGGCTGGTTT ATTGCTGATA
     6781 AATCTGGAGC CGGTGAGCGT GGGTCTCGCG GTATCATTGC AGCACTGGGG CCAGATGGTA
     6841 AGCCCTCCCG TATCGTAGTT ATCTACACGA CGGGGAGTCA GGCAACTATG GATGAACGAA
     6901 ATAGACAGAT CGCTGAGATA GGTGCCTCAC TGATTAAGCA TTGGTAACTG TCAGACCAAG
     6961 TTTACTCATA TATACTTTAG ATTGATTTAA AACTTCATTT TTAATTTAAA AGGATCTAGG
     7021 TGAAGATCCT TTTTGATAAT CTCATGACCA AAATCCCTTA ACGTGAGTTT TCGTTCCACT
     7081 GAGCGTCAGA CCC    
//
