# Supplementary material for: The genetic intractability of Symbiodinium microadriaticum to standard algal transformation methods
Source: PLoS One. 2019 Feb 19;14(2):e0211936. doi: 10.1371/journal.pone.0211936 (PMC6380556; doi:10.1371/journal.pone.0211936)
Supplement: S8 File — (STR) [file pone.0211936.s013.str]

LOCUS       Supplementary_Da        6220 bp ds-DNA     circular     13-MAR-2018
DEFINITION  .
ACCESSION   
VERSION     
SOURCE      .
  ORGANISM  .
COMMENT     
COMMENT     ApEinfo:methylated:1
FEATURES             Location/Qualifiers
     misc_feature    1083..2692
                     /label=5' Sequence (putative B-tubulin A promoter)
                     /ApEinfo_fwdcolor="#00ff40"
                     /ApEinfo_revcolor="#00ff40"
                     /ApEinfo_graphicformat="arrow_data {{0 1 2 0 0 -1} {} 0}
                     width 5 offset 0"
     CDS             2713..3372
                     /codon_start=1
                     /gene="cat"
                     /product="chloramphenicol acetyltransferase"
                     /note="CmR"
                     /note="confers resistance to chloramphenicol"
                     /note="color: #ccffcc"
                     /translation="MEKKITGYTTVDISQWHRKEHFEAFQSVAQCTYNQTVQLDITAF
                     L
                     KTVKKNKHKFYPAFIHILARLMNAHPELRMAMKDGELVIWDSVHPCYTVFHEQTETFS
                     S
                     LWSEYHDDFRQFLHIYSQDVACYGENLAYFPKGFIENMFFVSANPWVSFTSFDLNVAN
                     M
                     DNFFAPVFTMGKYYTQGDKVLMPLAIQVHHAVCDGFHVGRMLNELQQYCDEWQGGA"
                     /label=chloramphenicol acetyltransferase
                     /ApEinfo_fwdcolor="#ff0000"
                     /ApEinfo_revcolor="#ff0000"
                     /ApEinfo_graphicformat="arrow_data {{0 1 2 0 0 -1} {} 0}
                     width 5 offset 0"
     misc_feature    complement(973..996)
                     /label=M13R2 sequence
                     /ApEinfo_fwdcolor="#8080ff"
                     /ApEinfo_revcolor="#8080ff"
                     /ApEinfo_graphicformat="arrow_data {{0 1 2 0 0 -1} {} 0}
                     width 5 offset 0"
     misc_feature    3..622
                     /label=pBR322 origin
                     /ApEinfo_fwdcolor="#ff80ff"
                     /ApEinfo_revcolor="#ff80ff"
                     /ApEinfo_graphicformat="arrow_data {{0 1 2 0 0 -1} {} 0}
                     width 5 offset 0"
     misc_feature    3484..3506
                     /label=M13F2
                     /ApEinfo_fwdcolor="cyan"
                     /ApEinfo_revcolor="cyan"
                     /ApEinfo_graphicformat="arrow_data {{0 1 2 0 0 -1} {} 0}
                     width 5 offset 0"
     misc_feature    4396..5190
                     /label=Kanamycin resistance
                     /ApEinfo_fwdcolor="#7d0d82"
                     /ApEinfo_revcolor="#7d0d82"
                     /ApEinfo_graphicformat="arrow_data {{0 1 2 0 0 -1} {} 0}
                     width 5 offset 0"
     misc_feature    5208..6068
                     /label=Ampicillin
                     /ApEinfo_fwdcolor="#0080ff"
                     /ApEinfo_revcolor="#0080ff"
                     /ApEinfo_graphicformat="arrow_data {{0 1 2 0 0 -1} {} 0}
                     width 5 offset 0"
ORIGIN
        1 AAAGATCAAA GGATCTTCTT GAGATCCTTT TTTTCTGCGC GTAATCTGCT GCTTGCAAAC
       61 AAAAAAACCA CCGCTACCAG CGGTGGTTTG TTTGCCGGAT CAAGAGCTAC CAACTCTTTT
      121 TCCGAAGGTA ACTGGCTTCA GCAGAGCGCA GATACCAAAT ACTGTTCTTC TAGTGTAGCC
      181 GTAGTTAGGC CACCACTTCA AGAACTCTGT AGCACCGCCT ACATACCTCG CTCTGCTAAT
      241 CCTGTTACCA GTGGCTGCTG CCAGTGGCGA TAAGTCGTGT CTTACCGGGT TGGACTCAAG
      301 ACGATAGTTA CCGGATAAGG CGCAGCGGTC GGGCTGAACG GGGGGTTCGT GCACACAGCC
      361 CAGCTTGGAG CGAACGACCT ACACCGAACT GAGATACCTA CAGCGTGAGC TATGAGAAAG
      421 CGCCACGCTT CCCGAAGGGA GAAAGGCGGA CAGGTATCCG GTAAGCGGCA GGGTCGGAAC
      481 AGGAGAGCGC ACGAGGGAGC TTCCAGGGGG AAACGCCTGG TATCTTTATA GTCCTGTCGG
      541 GTTTCGCCAC CTCTGACTTG AGCGTCGATT TTTGTGATGC TCGTCAGGGG GGCGGAGCCT
      601 ATGGAAAAAC GCCAGCAACG CGGCCTTTTT ACGGTTCCTG GCCTTTTGCT GGCCTTTTGC
      661 TCACATGTTC TTTCCTGCGT TATCCCCTGA TTCTGTGGAT AACCGTATTA CCGCCTTTGA
      721 GTGAGCTGAT ACCGCTCGCC GCAGCCGAAC GACCGAGCGC AGCGAGTCAG TGAGCGAGGA
      781 AGCGGAAGAG CGCCCAATAC GCAAACCGCC TCTCCCCGCG CGTTGGCCGA TTCATTAATG
      841 CAGCTGGCAC GACAGGTTTC CCGACTGGAA AGCGGGCAGT GAGCGCAACG CAATTAATGT
      901 GAGTTAGCTC ACTCATTAGG CACCCCAGGC TTTACACTTT ATGCTTCCGG CTCGTATGTT
      961 GTGTGGAATT GTGAGCGGAT AACAATTTCA CACAGGAAAC AGCTATGACC ATGATTACGC
     1021 CAAGCTTGGT ACCGAGCTCG GATCCACTAG TAACGGCCGC CAGTGTGCTG GAATTCGCCC
     1081 TTCTAAATGT CAAGCAACTC AATATCTACA TCTGTATCTA CACATATCTT TACCTGTAGC
     1141 TATATCTATA CATTCGTGCA TGAACACATA CATTGGCATG CACTGACATG TATGTATGTA
     1201 TGTATGTATG TATGTATGTA TGTATCAAGG CTTTCTGGCT CTGGATTGTC TCTGGGGTCT
     1261 TGCTTCCACC TCCTTCTGTG CGTCATGGGC TGGTTCCTTA TGCTCTCTGC CACAGGGCGT
     1321 AAGCTGGGCC CGCTGAGTGT AAGTTCGCGT TGCATGGTGG ATGGACAGTT GGCCGCCCAG
     1381 ACTGCGGTGA AGGACGTTGA AGCTTTGCTC GGGCGACCCA CCAGTCGCTA CGGAGATGAG
     1441 GCTGCGTGGC AGTTGAGTAC CCCATGAAGC CTGCTCAAGA TTGGGCCAGC CGGGGTGCCA
     1501 AGTCACCAGG TGGAACATGC ACTGTCCTCA TTCTGCTTCT CTTGCACATG CTGCCTACAT
     1561 TTGGGTGCAT GTCTTCACAA GCCGAGGGCT GCTGCCGGTG CTGCAACGGC AGCTGGAGCT
     1621 TGATCCGTAT ATTTCCAGCA GGATCTTCGC TGTAAGGCGA AGCCTAGTAG CGTTCATGCT
     1681 ACGACTCAAT TTTCCACTGT CGCTCGTGCT CGCAGACGTG CTCACAGTCA TTGTTCGGTT
     1741 TTGCGGCGAA GGGTCCGAGC TCCCTCTTGC AGTGTCCTCC TCCTCGCAGT TGTTTTCTTT
     1801 ATCACACTTG GTTCCTGGCC ACAGTTATAT AGTAAGGGTG AGCACGCTGT GTGTCGCCTT
     1861 TTGCAGTCAT AAGCGCGAGA AACCTGCGGC AAACTTGACC TTCGTGTTGT ATTCTTGAAG
     1921 ACGACTCCTT GCCGCGGCGC ACTTTCTGAA ACATGCCTGT GCAGATGACG TGTCGCTTAC
     1981 CGTCAGATGA GGTTTATTCT GTTGGTGCAT GGTGAATACG GGAGATGCTG GTGTTACCAC
     2041 TCCCCATGTT CTCTTTCAGC ATCCTTTTCC ATGGACATGA TGCGAGCGTA GGGGTACGCC
     2101 TACAACTTTG GATCTTCGGG TAATGTTTTC CACGTGCTAA ACAATCCGCT GCGGAGTGGA
     2161 GGCCGCCTTG GAGCGGCCGA TTCCCCCATC GCGCCTGTGT ATCGCTCTGC TAGCCGTCAT
     2221 TGATGGTGCG TCTGAAGTGT ATGTATTACA TATGTGTGCA TGTAGGGAAG TAAGTCTGCA
     2281 TGTATCTCTG TATGTCTTAA GTATTTATGT ATGTCTGTAT GTATGTATGT ATGTATGTAT
     2341 GTATGTATGT ATGTATGTGT GTGTGTGTAT GTGTGTATTT GTGTATGTAT TTATGCATGT
     2401 ATGCTTGTAT GCAGGTATCA TGCATGCGTG CATGCATGTA GGCCTGTCGG TCTGTCTGTC
     2461 CGTCCGTCTG CGTGTTTGTC TGGCTATTCG ACATTGCCCA ACTAGCTGCC CACACATGCA
     2521 CAAGTTTCTT TCCGGTGCTC GCCTGCGCCT ACTGACCTGT GCATTCACTT GCATGTCTCT
     2581 GCAGTCTCTG CATGCGCGGC ACCTGATTCC CAGCGTTTCC GTCCGGCTTG AAGCGCCTTC
     2641 GAAAATCTCA AGCAGTCTCT TTGCTGTCCG TTACCTTCCG CTTCTTGCAG CCGTCGACCT
     2701 TAAGGTTTAA ACatggagaa aaaaatcact ggatatacca ccgttgatat atcccaatgg
     2761 catcgtaaag aacattttga ggcatttcag tcagttgctc aatgtaccta taaccagacc
     2821 gttcagctgg atattacggc ctttttaaag accgtaaaga aaaataagca caagttttat
     2881 ccggccttta ttcacattct tgcccgcctg atgaatgctc atccggaatt acgtatggca
     2941 atgaaagacg gtgagctggt gatatgggat agtgttcacc cttgttacac cgttttccat
     3001 gagcaaactg aaacgttttc atcgctctgg agtgaatacc acgacgattt ccggcagttt
     3061 ctacacatat attcgcaaga tgtggcgtgt tacggtgaaa acctggccta tttccctaaa
     3121 gggtttattg agaatatgtt tttcgtctca gccaatccct gggtgagttt caccagtttt
     3181 gatttaaacg tggccaatat ggacaacttc ttcgcccccg ttttcaccat gggcaaatat
     3241 tatacgcaag gcgacaaggt gctgatgccg ctggcgattc aggttcatca tgccgtttgt
     3301 gatggcttcc atgtcggcag aatgcttaat gaattacaac agtactgcga tgagtggcag
     3361 ggcggggcgt aaAGGGCGAA TTCTGCAGAT ATCCATCACA CTGGCGGCCG CTCGAGCATG
     3421 CATCTAGAGG GCCCAATTCG CCCTATAGTG AGTCGTATTA CAATTCACTG GCCGTCGTTT
     3481 TACAACGTCG TGACTGGGAA AACCCTGGCG TTACCCAACT TAATCGCCTT GCAGCACATC
     3541 CCCCTTTCGC CAGCTGGCGT AATAGCGAAG AGGCCCGCAC CGATCGCCCT TCCCAACAGT
     3601 TGCGCAGCCT GAATGGCGAA TGGNNNNNNN NNNNNNNNNN NNNNNNNNNN NNNNNNNNNN
     3661 NNNNNNNNNN NNNNNNNNNN NNNNNNNNNN NNNNNNNNNN NNNNNNNNNN NNNNNNNNNN
     3721 NNNNNNNNNN NNNNNNNNNN NNNNNNNCNN NNNNNNNNNN NNNNNNNNNN NNNNNNNNNN
     3781 NNNNNNNNNN NNNNNNNNNN NNNNNNNNNN NNNNNNNNNN NNNNNNNNNN NNNNNNNNNA
     3841 NNNNNNNNNN NNNNNNNNNN NNNNNNNNNN NNNNNNNNNN NNNNNNNNNC CTTTGACGTT
     3901 GGAGTCCACG TTCTTTAATA GTGGACTCTT GTTCCAAACT GGAACAACAC TCAACCCTAT
     3961 CTCGGTCTAT TCTTTTGATT TATAAGGGAT TTTGCCGATT TCGGCCTATT GGTTAAAAAA
     4021 TGAGCTGATT TAACAAAAAT TTAACGCGAA TTTTAACAAA ATTCAGGGCG CAAGGGCTGC
     4081 TAAAGGAAGC GGAACACGTA GAAAGCCAGT CCGCAGAAAC GGTGCTGACC CCGGATGAAT
     4141 GTCAGCTACT GGGCTATCTG GACAAGGGAA AACGCAAGCG CAAAGAGAAA GCAGGTAGCT
     4201 TGCAGTGGGC TTACATGGCG ATAGCTAGAC TGGGCGGTTT TATGGACAGC AAGCGAACCG
     4261 GAATTGCCAG CTGGGGCGCC CTCTGGTAAG GTTGGGAAGC CCTGCAAAGT AAACTGGATG
     4321 GCTTTCTTGC CGCCAAGGAT CTGATGGCGC AGGGGATCAA GATCTGATCA AGAGACAGGA
     4381 TGAGGATCGT TTCGCATGAT TGAACAAGAT GGATTGCACG CAGGTTCTCC GGCCGCTTGG
     4441 GTGGAGAGGC TATTCGGCTA TGACTGGGCA CAACAGACAA TCGGCTGCTC TGATGCCGCC
     4501 GTGTTCCGGC TGTCAGCGCA GGGGCGCCCG GTTCTTTTTG TCAAGACCGA CCTGTCCGGT
     4561 GCCCTGAATG AACTGCAGGA CGAGGCAGCG CGGCTATCGT GGCTGGCCAC GACGGGCGTT
     4621 CCTTGCGCAG CTGTGCTCGA CGTTGTCACT GAAGCGGGAA GGGACTGGCT GCTATTGGGC
     4681 GAAGTGCCGG GGCAGGATCT CCTGTCATCC CACCTTGCTC CTGCCGAGAA AGTATCCATC
     4741 ATGGCTGATG CAATGCGGCG GCTGCATACG CTTGATCCGG CTACCTGCCC ATTCGACCAC
     4801 CAAGCGAAAC ATCGCATCGA GCGAGCACGT ACTCGGATGG AAGCCGGTCT TGTCGATCAG
     4861 GATGATCTGG ACGAAGAGCA TCAGGGGCTC GCGCCAGCCG AACTGTTCGC CAGGCTCAAG
     4921 GCGCGCATGC CCGACGGCGA GGATCTCGTC GTGACCCATG GCGATGCCTG CTTGCCGAAT
     4981 ATCATGGTGG AAAATGGCCG CTTTTCTGGA TTCATCGACT GTGGCCGGCT GGGTGTGGCG
     5041 GACCGCTATC AGGACATAGC GTTGGCTACC CGTGATATTG CTGAAGAGCT TGGCGGCGAA
     5101 TGGGCTGACC GCTTCCTCGT GCTTTACGGT ATCGCCGCTC CCGATTCGCA GCGCATCGCC
     5161 TTCTATCGCC TTCTTGACGA GTTCTTCTGA ATTGAAAAAG GAAGAGTATG AGTATTCAAC
     5221 ATTTCCGTGT CGCCCTTATT CCCTTTTTTG CGGCATTTTG CCTTCCTGTT TTTGCTCACC
     5281 CAGAAACGCT GGTGAAAGTA AAAGATGCTG AAGATCAGTT GGGTGCACGA GTGGGTTACA
     5341 TCGAACTGGA TCTCAACAGC GGTAAGATCC TTGAGAGTTT TCGCCCCGAA GAACGTTTTC
     5401 CAATGATGAG CACTTTTAAA GTTCTGCTAT GTGGCGCGGT ATTATCCCGT ATTGACGCCG
     5461 GGCAAGAGCA ACTCGGTCGC CGCATACACT ATTCTCAGAA TGACTTGGTT GAGTACTCAC
     5521 CAGTCACAGA AAAGCATCTT ACGGATGGCA TGACAGTAAG AGAATTATGC AGTGCTGCCA
     5581 TAACCATGAG TGATAACACT GCGGCCAACT TACTTCTGAC AACGATCGGA GGACCGAAGG
     5641 AGCTAACCGC TTTTTTGCAC AACATGGGGG ATCATGTAAC TCGCCTTGAT CGTTGGGAAC
     5701 CGGAGCTGAA TGAAGCCATA CCAAACGACG AGCGTGACAC CACGATGCCT GTAGCAATGG
     5761 CAACAACGTT GCGCAAACTA TTAACTGGCG AACTACTTAC TCTAGCTTCC CGGCAACAAT
     5821 TAATAGACTG GATGGAGGCG GATAAAGTTG CAGGACCACT TCTGCGCTCG GCCCTTCCGG
     5881 CTGGCTGGTT TATTGCTGAT AAATCTGGAG CCGGTGAGCG TGGGTCTCGC GGTATCATTG
     5941 CAGCACTGGG GCCAGATGGT AAGCCCTCCC GTATCGTAGT TATCTACACG ACGGGGAGTC
     6001 AGGCAACTAT GGATGAACGA AATAGACAGA TCGCTGAGAT AGGTGCCTCA CTGATTAAGC
     6061 ATTGGTAACT GTCAGACCAA GTTTACTCAT ATATACTTTA GATTGATTTA AAACTTCATT
     6121 TTTAATTTAA AAGGATCTAG GTGAAGATCC TTTTTGATAA TCTCATGACC AAAATCCCTT
     6181 AACGTGAGTT TTCGTTCCAC TGAGCGTCAG ACCCCGTAGA  
//
