# Supplementary material for: The genetic intractability of Symbiodinium microadriaticum to standard algal transformation methods
Source: PLoS One. 2019 Feb 19;14(2):e0211936. doi: 10.1371/journal.pone.0211936 (PMC6380556; doi:10.1371/journal.pone.0211936)
Supplement: S9 File — (STR) [file pone.0211936.s014.str]

LOCUS       Supplementary_Da        6236 bp ds-DNA     circular     13-MAR-2018
DEFINITION  .
ACCESSION   
VERSION     
SOURCE      .
  ORGANISM  .
COMMENT     
COMMENT     
COMMENT     ApEinfo:methylated:1
FEATURES             Location/Qualifiers
     misc_feature    complement(1762..3387)
                     /label=5' Sequence (putative B-tubulin B promoter)
                     /ApEinfo_fwdcolor="#00ff40"
                     /ApEinfo_revcolor="green"
                     /ApEinfo_graphicformat="arrow_data {{0 1 2 0 0 -1} {} 0}
                     width 5 offset 0"
     CDS             complement(1082..1741)
                     /codon_start=1
                     /gene="cat"
                     /product="chloramphenicol acetyltransferase"
                     /note="CmR"
                     /note="confers resistance to chloramphenicol"
                     /note="color: #ccffcc"
                     /translation="MEKKITGYTTVDISQWHRKEHFEAFQSVAQCTYNQTVQLDITAF
                     L
                     KTVKKNKHKFYPAFIHILARLMNAHPELRMAMKDGELVIWDSVHPCYTVFHEQTETFS
                     S
                     LWSEYHDDFRQFLHIYSQDVACYGENLAYFPKGFIENMFFVSANPWVSFTSFDLNVAN
                     M
                     DNFFAPVFTMGKYYTQGDKVLMPLAIQVHHAVCDGFHVGRMLNELQQYCDEWQGGA"
                     /label=chloramphenicol acetyltransferase
                     /ApEinfo_fwdcolor="#ff0000"
                     /ApEinfo_revcolor="pink"
                     /ApEinfo_graphicformat="arrow_data {{0 1 2 0 0 -1} {} 0}
                     width 5 offset 0"
     misc_feature    complement(972..995)
                     /label=M13R2
                     /ApEinfo_fwdcolor="#8080ff"
                     /ApEinfo_revcolor="#8080ff"
                     /ApEinfo_graphicformat="arrow_data {{0 1 2 0 0 -1} {} 0}
                     width 5 offset 0"
     misc_feature    complement(2..621)
                     /label=pBR322 origin
                     /ApEinfo_fwdcolor="#ff80ff"
                     /ApEinfo_revcolor="#ff80ff"
                     /ApEinfo_graphicformat="arrow_data {{0 1 2 0 0 -1} {} 0}
                     width 5 offset 0"
     misc_feature    3499..3521
                     /label=M13F2
                     /ApEinfo_fwdcolor="cyan"
                     /ApEinfo_revcolor="cyan"
                     /ApEinfo_graphicformat="arrow_data {{0 1 2 0 0 -1} {} 0}
                     width 5 offset 0"
     misc_feature    complement(4411..5205)
                     /label=Kanamycin resistance
                     /ApEinfo_fwdcolor="#7d0d82"
                     /ApEinfo_revcolor="#7d0d82"
                     /ApEinfo_graphicformat="arrow_data {{0 1 2 0 0 -1} {} 0}
                     width 5 offset 0"
     misc_feature    complement(5223..6083)
                     /label=Ampicillin resistance
                     /ApEinfo_fwdcolor="#0080ff"
                     /ApEinfo_revcolor="#0080ff"
                     /ApEinfo_graphicformat="arrow_data {{0 1 2 0 0 -1} {} 0}
                     width 5 offset 0"
ORIGIN
        1 AAGATCAAAG GATCTTCTTG AGATCCTTTT TTTCTGCGCG TAATCTGCTG CTTGCAAACA
       61 AAAAAACCAC CGCTACCAGC GGTGGTTTGT TTGCCGGATC AAGAGCTACC AACTCTTTTT
      121 CCGAAGGTAA CTGGCTTCAG CAGAGCGCAG ATACCAAATA CTGTTCTTCT AGTGTAGCCG
      181 TAGTTAGGCC ACCACTTCAA GAACTCTGTA GCACCGCCTA CATACCTCGC TCTGCTAATC
      241 CTGTTACCAG TGGCTGCTGC CAGTGGCGAT AAGTCGTGTC TTACCGGGTT GGACTCAAGA
      301 CGATAGTTAC CGGATAAGGC GCAGCGGTCG GGCTGAACGG GGGGTTCGTG CACACAGCCC
      361 AGCTTGGAGC GAACGACCTA CACCGAACTG AGATACCTAC AGCGTGAGCT ATGAGAAAGC
      421 GCCACGCTTC CCGAAGGGAG AAAGGCGGAC AGGTATCCGG TAAGCGGCAG GGTCGGAACA
      481 GGAGAGCGCA CGAGGGAGCT TCCAGGGGGA AACGCCTGGT ATCTTTATAG TCCTGTCGGG
      541 TTTCGCCACC TCTGACTTGA GCGTCGATTT TTGTGATGCT CGTCAGGGGG GCGGAGCCTA
      601 TGGAAAAACG CCAGCAACGC GGCCTTTTTA CGGTTCCTGG CCTTTTGCTG GCCTTTTGCT
      661 CACATGTTCT TTCCTGCGTT ATCCCCTGAT TCTGTGGATA ACCGTATTAC CGCCTTTGAG
      721 TGAGCTGATA CCGCTCGCCG CAGCCGAACG ACCGAGCGCA GCGAGTCAGT GAGCGAGGAA
      781 GCGGAAGAGC GCCCAATACG CAAACCGCCT CTCCCCGCGC GTTGGCCGAT TCATTAATGC
      841 AGCTGGCACG ACAGGTTTCC CGACTGGAAA GCGGGCAGTG AGCGCAACGC AATTAATGTG
      901 AGTTAGCTCA CTCATTAGGC ACCCCAGGCT TTACACTTTA TGCTTCCGGC TCGTATGTTG
      961 TGTGGAATTG TGAGCGGATA ACAATTTCAC ACAGGAAACA GCTATGACCA TGATTACGCC
     1021 AAGCTTGGTA CCGAGCTCGG ATCCACTAGT AACGGCCGCC AGTGTGCTGG AATTCGCCCT
     1081 Tttacgcccc gccctgccac tcatcgcagt actgttgtaa ttcattaagc attctgccga
     1141 catggaagcc atcacaaacg gcatgatgaa cctgaatcgc cagcggcatc agcaccttgt
     1201 cgccttgcgt ataatatttg cccatggtga aaacgggggc gaagaagttg tccatattgg
     1261 ccacgtttaa atcaaaactg gtgaaactca cccagggatt ggctgagacg aaaaacatat
     1321 tctcaataaa ccctttaggg aaataggcca ggttttcacc gtaacacgcc acatcttgcg
     1381 aatatatgtg tagaaactgc cggaaatcgt cgtggtattc actccagagc gatgaaaacg
     1441 tttcagtttg ctcatggaaa acggtgtaac aagggtgaac actatcccat atcaccagct
     1501 caccgtcttt cattgccata cgtaattccg gatgagcatt catcaggcgg gcaagaatgt
     1561 gaataaaggc cggataaaac ttgtgcttat ttttctttac ggtctttaaa aaggccgtaa
     1621 tatccagctg aacggtctgg ttataggtac attgagcaac tgactgaaat gcctcaaaat
     1681 gttctttacg atgccattgg gatatatcaa cggtggtata tccagtgatt tttttctcca
     1741 tGTTTAAACC TTAAGGTCGA CGGCGGAAGG CTGCAGAAAA AGGATGGAGA GTGCTTGAGG
     1801 ACTCGAAAAG GCTGCACAGG CGCAACAGCG ACAAGCTCAC CTCATCACGT CCCATGACAA
     1861 ATATGACCCC ATTTCGGGGC AGTAAGCAAA AAGGCCATAC AAGCAACAGT TCTTGCAGGG
     1921 AACGGCAACC CAAACGGCTG TTCAGATCCT GATATCCAGT CCCGCACCTG CCGCAGGTCC
     1981 CAAACCCGAA GCATCCCACC AGACTCTGCC CAAGCGCAGG GCCGTCAGGT TTGTGTGGAT
     2041 CAGTTGCTGC AAGGAAGCGA AAGCTGCCTT TGAAAGGAGC GAGACACATC CCGTCACCCC
     2101 AGTGTCTTGC CCCACATGTT TCTGCATGGA ACTGTGCTGG AACATTTCCT CCTCCTCCTA
     2161 CTACTACTAC GACGACGACG AGGAGGACGA CAACGATAAC TACCACTACT AAAACAAAAT
     2221 ACGAATGATG ATGCTCATGA TGATGATGAT GGTAATAGTA GCAATAATAA TTTTTTGGCG
     2281 CTTGCTACAC TTGTCGATAA TACCGGTTGC TTTGGCATAT GTTGGCTCTA AATTCGTGGG
     2341 CTCCGAACGG CTGTCTCCAA AGCCGCAGGC ATTTTTACAC CGGCCTGGCA ACAACAAGTC
     2401 ACGAAACCAA GACTCAGGTT GCTCCTGTCG CAACATCTCG GTGCTGCGGG ATAGCGTCCG
     2461 AAGCCATGCC AAGTCATGGC AGCATGAAGG ATTCAACACA TTAGCAGTTC CCATAGGCTG
     2521 CCGGCGTCAT CAAGCTGTCG TGGAAGAACG ATGTCCTGCA TCAGTCGCTT GCTGCCCACA
     2581 CACGCACACA CACACACACA CACACACTTT GAGTGACTAC CAAGGTGCCA AGAAGAGCCA
     2641 AGGAACCCGA GAATAATGCT ATCTAGGCTT AGAGAACCTT GAAAGACCTT GTCTTACGCA
     2701 ACGGCTGAAA AGCTCTTCTA CAGTTGCAGT CCCTCCTTCG AGCGGGTTTG ACTTATTTGG
     2761 GTTTAAAGGA TTGAATTTAT GAGTCTATGG TTGGCGCTTT CACCTGCTGG ACCACCGGGC
     2821 CTTGAGATAC AGCAGTCGGT AGTTCAGGTG AATCCGTCTC ACCGTCTCTT CCTGCCGCAG
     2881 CCGAGAAAGC TTCGTCCAGC TGTGGCTCAA CCAGAGTTCT TTGAAGTAGC AGGAAAAAAT
     2941 AGAACGGACC CGCGACAATA CAAGCATCAT AGCAGCTAAT CCAAGTCCAA CGTGCCACAC
     3001 CCCCGAAACA CAACAAACAG TGGTGTAGAA TGCTGGGTCA TGTTAGAGGG CACTTGCTAC
     3061 ACGCCATGAA TGTGGTAGCA GTAAGCAGGA TAAGTTCACT TGCAAAGACA AGTGGTGGAT
     3121 ATCGCTAGGT GCTGTTTGAT AACACAGAAC TATATTCGAG GACATGTTGA GCTTTAAGCG
     3181 CTTGGGTGAA GTGCTTGGCC GTGGCATACC CGCAGCACCA ACAGCTAGGA CAGCTAGGAG
     3241 GCTAATTCCA CAGCGTCGGG CCCTGTTCAG TCATAACACA CCGCGACAGG TCACATACAA
     3301 CGCGTTTTCC TCTTATCGTA CAGGGCCGAT CTTTGCAAAC GGCGGTTTAC TGCCTCAGAT
     3361 ACAGCTAGGT AACGTCTATG ACCATGTAGG GCGAATTCTG CAGATATCCA TCACACTGGC
     3421 GGCCGCTCGA GCATGCATCT AGAGGGCCCA ATTCGCCCTA TAGTGAGTCG TATTACAATT
     3481 CACTGGCCGT CGTTTTACAA CGTCGTGACT GGGAAAACCC TGGCGTTACC CAACTTAATC
     3541 GCCTTGCAGC ACATCCCCCT TTCGCCAGCT GGCGTAATAG CGAAGAGGCC CGCACCGATC
     3601 GCCCTTCCCA ACAGTTGCGC AGCCTGAATG GCGAATGGNN NNNNNNNNNN NNNNNNNNNN
     3661 NNNNNNNNNN NNNNNNNNNN NNNNNNNNNN NNNNNNNNNN NNNNNNNNNN NNNNNNNNNN
     3721 NNNNNNNNNN NNNNNNNNNN NNNNNNNNNN NNNNNNNNNN NNCNNNNNNN NNNNNNNNNN
     3781 NNNNNNNNNN NNNNNNNNNN NNNNNNNNNN NNNNNNNNNN NNNNNNNNNN NNNNNNNNNN
     3841 NNNNNNNNNN NNNNANNNNN NNNNNNNNNN NNNNNNNNNN NNNNNNNNNN NNNNNNNNNN
     3901 NNNNCCTTTG ACGTTGGAGT CCACGTTCTT TAATAGTGGA CTCTTGTTCC AAACTGGAAC
     3961 AACACTCAAC CCTATCTCGG TCTATTCTTT TGATTTATAA GGGATTTTGC CGATTTCGGC
     4021 CTATTGGTTA AAAAATGAGC TGATTTAACA AAAATTTAAC GCGAATTTTA ACAAAATTCA
     4081 GGGCGCAAGG GCTGCTAAAG GAAGCGGAAC ACGTAGAAAG CCAGTCCGCA GAAACGGTGC
     4141 TGACCCCGGA TGAATGTCAG CTACTGGGCT ATCTGGACAA GGGAAAACGC AAGCGCAAAG
     4201 AGAAAGCAGG TAGCTTGCAG TGGGCTTACA TGGCGATAGC TAGACTGGGC GGTTTTATGG
     4261 ACAGCAAGCG AACCGGAATT GCCAGCTGGG GCGCCCTCTG GTAAGGTTGG GAAGCCCTGC
     4321 AAAGTAAACT GGATGGCTTT CTTGCCGCCA AGGATCTGAT GGCGCAGGGG ATCAAGATCT
     4381 GATCAAGAGA CAGGATGAGG ATCGTTTCGC ATGATTGAAC AAGATGGATT GCACGCAGGT
     4441 TCTCCGGCCG CTTGGGTGGA GAGGCTATTC GGCTATGACT GGGCACAACA GACAATCGGC
     4501 TGCTCTGATG CCGCCGTGTT CCGGCTGTCA GCGCAGGGGC GCCCGGTTCT TTTTGTCAAG
     4561 ACCGACCTGT CCGGTGCCCT GAATGAACTG CAGGACGAGG CAGCGCGGCT ATCGTGGCTG
     4621 GCCACGACGG GCGTTCCTTG CGCAGCTGTG CTCGACGTTG TCACTGAAGC GGGAAGGGAC
     4681 TGGCTGCTAT TGGGCGAAGT GCCGGGGCAG GATCTCCTGT CATCCCACCT TGCTCCTGCC
     4741 GAGAAAGTAT CCATCATGGC TGATGCAATG CGGCGGCTGC ATACGCTTGA TCCGGCTACC
     4801 TGCCCATTCG ACCACCAAGC GAAACATCGC ATCGAGCGAG CACGTACTCG GATGGAAGCC
     4861 GGTCTTGTCG ATCAGGATGA TCTGGACGAA GAGCATCAGG GGCTCGCGCC AGCCGAACTG
     4921 TTCGCCAGGC TCAAGGCGCG CATGCCCGAC GGCGAGGATC TCGTCGTGAC CCATGGCGAT
     4981 GCCTGCTTGC CGAATATCAT GGTGGAAAAT GGCCGCTTTT CTGGATTCAT CGACTGTGGC
     5041 CGGCTGGGTG TGGCGGACCG CTATCAGGAC ATAGCGTTGG CTACCCGTGA TATTGCTGAA
     5101 GAGCTTGGCG GCGAATGGGC TGACCGCTTC CTCGTGCTTT ACGGTATCGC CGCTCCCGAT
     5161 TCGCAGCGCA TCGCCTTCTA TCGCCTTCTT GACGAGTTCT TCTGAATTGA AAAAGGAAGA
     5221 GTATGAGTAT TCAACATTTC CGTGTCGCCC TTATTCCCTT TTTTGCGGCA TTTTGCCTTC
     5281 CTGTTTTTGC TCACCCAGAA ACGCTGGTGA AAGTAAAAGA TGCTGAAGAT CAGTTGGGTG
     5341 CACGAGTGGG TTACATCGAA CTGGATCTCA ACAGCGGTAA GATCCTTGAG AGTTTTCGCC
     5401 CCGAAGAACG TTTTCCAATG ATGAGCACTT TTAAAGTTCT GCTATGTGGC GCGGTATTAT
     5461 CCCGTATTGA CGCCGGGCAA GAGCAACTCG GTCGCCGCAT ACACTATTCT CAGAATGACT
     5521 TGGTTGAGTA CTCACCAGTC ACAGAAAAGC ATCTTACGGA TGGCATGACA GTAAGAGAAT
     5581 TATGCAGTGC TGCCATAACC ATGAGTGATA ACACTGCGGC CAACTTACTT CTGACAACGA
     5641 TCGGAGGACC GAAGGAGCTA ACCGCTTTTT TGCACAACAT GGGGGATCAT GTAACTCGCC
     5701 TTGATCGTTG GGAACCGGAG CTGAATGAAG CCATACCAAA CGACGAGCGT GACACCACGA
     5761 TGCCTGTAGC AATGGCAACA ACGTTGCGCA AACTATTAAC TGGCGAACTA CTTACTCTAG
     5821 CTTCCCGGCA ACAATTAATA GACTGGATGG AGGCGGATAA AGTTGCAGGA CCACTTCTGC
     5881 GCTCGGCCCT TCCGGCTGGC TGGTTTATTG CTGATAAATC TGGAGCCGGT GAGCGTGGGT
     5941 CTCGCGGTAT CATTGCAGCA CTGGGGCCAG ATGGTAAGCC CTCCCGTATC GTAGTTATCT
     6001 ACACGACGGG GAGTCAGGCA ACTATGGATG AACGAAATAG ACAGATCGCT GAGATAGGTG
     6061 CCTCACTGAT TAAGCATTGG TAACTGTCAG ACCAAGTTTA CTCATATATA CTTTAGATTG
     6121 ATTTAAAACT TCATTTTTAA TTTAAAAGGA TCTAGGTGAA GATCCTTTTT GATAATCTCA
     6181 TGACCAAAAT CCCTTAACGT GAGTTTTCGT TCCACTGAGC GTCAGACCCC GTAGAA
//
