# Supplementary material for: The genetic intractability of Symbiodinium microadriaticum to standard algal transformation methods
Source: PLoS One. 2019 Feb 19;14(2):e0211936. doi: 10.1371/journal.pone.0211936 (PMC6380556; doi:10.1371/journal.pone.0211936)
Supplement: S10 File — (STR) [file pone.0211936.s015.str]

LOCUS       Supplementary_Da        7026 bp ds-DNA     circular     13-MAR-2018
DEFINITION  .
ACCESSION   
VERSION     
SOURCE      .
  ORGANISM  .
COMMENT     
COMMENT     
COMMENT     ApEinfo:methylated:1
FEATURES             Location/Qualifiers
     misc_feature    join(3774..3914,3916..4172)
                     /label=3' Sequence (putative Hsp90 terminator)
                     /ApEinfo_fwdcolor="#ff8040"
                     /ApEinfo_revcolor="#ff8040"
                     /ApEinfo_graphicformat="arrow_data {{0 1 2 0 0 -1} {} 0}
                     width 5 offset 0"
     misc_feature    complement(973..996)
                     /label=M13R2 seq
                     /ApEinfo_fwdcolor="#8080ff"
                     /ApEinfo_revcolor="#8080ff"
                     /ApEinfo_graphicformat="arrow_data {{0 1 2 0 0 -1} {} 0}
                     width 5 offset 0"
     CDS             3094..3753
                     /codon_start=1
                     /gene="cat"
                     /product="chloramphenicol acetyltransferase"
                     /note="CmR"
                     /note="confers resistance to chloramphenicol"
                     /note="color: #ccffcc"
                     /translation="MEKKITGYTTVDISQWHRKEHFEAFQSVAQCTYNQTVQLDITAF
                     L
                     KTVKKNKHKFYPAFIHILARLMNAHPELRMAMKDGELVIWDSVHPCYTVFHEQTETFS
                     S
                     LWSEYHDDFRQFLHIYSQDVACYGENLAYFPKGFIENMFFVSANPWVSFTSFDLNVAN
                     M
                     DNFFAPVFTMGKYYTQGDKVLMPLAIQVHHAVCDGFHVGRMLNELQQYCDEWQGGA"
                     /label=chloramphenicol acetyltransferase
                     /ApEinfo_fwdcolor="#ff0000"
                     /ApEinfo_revcolor="#ff0000"
                     /ApEinfo_graphicformat="arrow_data {{0 1 2 0 0 -1} {} 0}
                     width 5 offset 0"
     misc_feature    complement(1089..3073)
                     /label=5' Sequence (putative Hsp90 promoter)
                     /ApEinfo_fwdcolor="#00ff40"
                     /ApEinfo_revcolor="#00ff40"
                     /ApEinfo_graphicformat="arrow_data {{0 1 2 0 0 -1} {} 0}
                     width 5 offset 0"
     misc_feature    4290..4312
                     /label=M13F2
                     /ApEinfo_fwdcolor="cyan"
                     /ApEinfo_revcolor="cyan"
                     /ApEinfo_graphicformat="arrow_data {{0 1 2 0 0 -1} {} 0}
                     width 5 offset 0"
     misc_feature    3..622
                     /label=pBR322 origin
                     /ApEinfo_fwdcolor="#ff80ff"
                     /ApEinfo_revcolor="#ff80ff"
                     /ApEinfo_graphicformat="arrow_data {{0 1 2 0 0 -1} {} 0}
                     width 5 offset 0"
     misc_feature    5202..5996
                     /label=Kanamycin resistance
                     /ApEinfo_fwdcolor="#7d0d82"
                     /ApEinfo_revcolor="#7d0d82"
                     /ApEinfo_graphicformat="arrow_data {{0 1 2 0 0 -1} {} 0}
                     width 5 offset 0"
     misc_feature    6014..6874
                     /label=Ampicillin marker
                     /ApEinfo_fwdcolor="#0080ff"
                     /ApEinfo_revcolor="#0080ff"
                     /ApEinfo_graphicformat="arrow_data {{0 1 2 0 0 -1} {} 0}
                     width 5 offset 0"
     misc_feature    1083..1088
                     /label=cutsite
                     /ApEinfo_fwdcolor="cyan"
                     /ApEinfo_revcolor="cyan"
                     /ApEinfo_graphicformat="arrow_data {{0 1 2 0 0 -1} {} 0}
                     width 5 offset 0"
     misc_feature    4173..4178
                     /label=Cut site
                     /ApEinfo_fwdcolor="cyan"
                     /ApEinfo_revcolor="cyan"
                     /ApEinfo_graphicformat="arrow_data {{0 1 2 0 0 -1} {} 0}
                     width 5 offset 0"
ORIGIN
        1 AAAGATCAAA GGATCTTCTT GAGATCCTTT TTTTCTGCGC GTAATCTGCT GCTTGCAAAC
       61 AAAAAAACCA CCGCTACCAG CGGTGGTTTG TTTGCCGGAT CAAGAGCTAC CAACTCTTTT
      121 TCCGAAGGTA ACTGGCTTCA GCAGAGCGCA GATACCAAAT ACTGTTCTTC TAGTGTAGCC
      181 GTAGTTAGGC CACCACTTCA AGAACTCTGT AGCACCGCCT ACATACCTCG CTCTGCTAAT
      241 CCTGTTACCA GTGGCTGCTG CCAGTGGCGA TAAGTCGTGT CTTACCGGGT TGGACTCAAG
      301 ACGATAGTTA CCGGATAAGG CGCAGCGGTC GGGCTGAACG GGGGGTTCGT GCACACAGCC
      361 CAGCTTGGAG CGAACGACCT ACACCGAACT GAGATACCTA CAGCGTGAGC TATGAGAAAG
      421 CGCCACGCTT CCCGAAGGGA GAAAGGCGGA CAGGTATCCG GTAAGCGGCA GGGTCGGAAC
      481 AGGAGAGCGC ACGAGGGAGC TTCCAGGGGG AAACGCCTGG TATCTTTATA GTCCTGTCGG
      541 GTTTCGCCAC CTCTGACTTG AGCGTCGATT TTTGTGATGC TCGTCAGGGG GGCGGAGCCT
      601 ATGGAAAAAC GCCAGCAACG CGGCCTTTTT ACGGTTCCTG GCCTTTTGCT GGCCTTTTGC
      661 TCACATGTTC TTTCCTGCGT TATCCCCTGA TTCTGTGGAT AACCGTATTA CCGCCTTTGA
      721 GTGAGCTGAT ACCGCTCGCC GCAGCCGAAC GACCGAGCGC AGCGAGTCAG TGAGCGAGGA
      781 AGCGGAAGAG CGCCCAATAC GCAAACCGCC TCTCCCCGCG CGTTGGCCGA TTCATTAATG
      841 CAGCTGGCAC GACAGGTTTC CCGACTGGAA AGCGGGCAGT GAGCGCAACG CAATTAATGT
      901 GAGTTAGCTC ACTCATTAGG CACCCCAGGC TTTACACTTT ATGCTTCCGG CTCGTATGTT
      961 GTGTGGAATT GTGAGCGGAT AACAATTTCA CACAGGAAAC AGCTATGACC ATGATTACGC
     1021 CAAGCTTGGT ACCGAGCTCG GATCCACTAG TAACGGCCGC CAGTGTGCTG GAATTCGCCC
     1081 TTgtcgacCT TGCATAGGGG AATCGTACTT CCAAGAAATT GAATCTGCCC CCGCTTCGCT
     1141 GCTCCAGCCC TGTTCCATAC AGTCAAGGGT TCAAGATCAA GGACCTGGGG GTTAGTCCTT
     1201 ATGCGTGAGA AACTGAGTAA CATTAACGAA GGCAGCCATG TTGGTAACCT TGTCAGCATC
     1261 AACCAGGTCA TCCAAATTTA CCACATCCTG TTGATGATGC TGTTGAAACG CCCAACTGTG
     1321 ACTCCTAAGT GCACAAGCGC TAGACATGCA TAAGTGTGTA TAGATGCATG CATGCATGGA
     1381 TGCATACATA CATACATACA TGCCATACCG TGCATGCATA CATACATACA TGCATACCTA
     1441 CTATACATTA CATACATACA TGCATACATC CATCCATCCA TCCATCCATC CATCCATCCA
     1501 TCCATCCATC CATCCATCCA TGCATGCATG CATGCATGCA TGCATGCATA CAGGCATACA
     1561 GGCATACATG CATACATGCA TACGTACATA CATATTCAAA CATGGTCTAC ATATATGTAC
     1621 ATGCACACAC ATACGAGCTG CTTCAAGAGG TTGGAGGTTT GAGGCCGGCA GTTGGGAGTC
     1681 TTTTCTCTCA GATCCGAGGC GGCAGGAAAG CGATCACACG CCCAGAGCAT CCCAAATCTA
     1741 GGGAGCCAGA TGGATGAGTC CGCGTGGGCA ACCCTAAATA GGCCGAATGG GGTGCACGGT
     1801 CAGTACGACA GCAAGCAAAC AAGCAAGTAA GGTCGGTAAT TTGCAAGCAC GTAATTCATC
     1861 AGAGTTGATT GCATGTTTCA AGCCATCTTC AAGCTTTGAA ATCTCGTGTT GTTCCAAACT
     1921 ATCCTGAATT TACCCAGGTC GGGCGAGGCG GGTATGAGCG GCTCGGAGAG GGGCTTCCTG
     1981 GCGGCCCTGC GGGCGGTGCA CGCTCAGGTC ATCACCGAGG CAGGGGTTTT CGAGTCGTAA
     2041 GACTGAAGAA AGCTGAAGCG TTTCAGGGTA AAGATGATGT CAAGTTGTCT TTTCGATTCG
     2101 GCGTTCAGAG ACCATGCGGG TTGAGGATTC CGCTCGGAAG CGGGCTTTGG GATCAGGGCG
     2161 GAGGGGTGCC AGTTCGGAGT GGCGTTTCAG GATTCGTGAG CTTCTTACCC AGCGTCTGGT
     2221 CCATGAGCGC GTAAACTGGT GTACTTCCAT GCCGCCGTTC CACGGTCGTG AGCCAGCGTT
     2281 CCAATGCTTG CCGGCTTCAG TTTGGGATAT TTGCGAGCAA AGGCATGAAG GCAGCAGGCT
     2341 TGCAGAGCTT CGGTTGTGGA TACGGCCTTG GCGTACTTCG GCAGGAGAAG CTCCAGGGGA
     2401 TTTCTGCTCC GCGTGCATGT TTTCGGGAGG TTTATGTTTT GTGGGCCATA GCCTGGGGCC
     2461 GTTGAGTAGC ATTTGTCATA GTCAAGCAGG TGTCCTTGCC TTCTGCACAG TGCTCCATCA
     2521 GCACCAAGAA CTCGCGAGTG CTGGACTCAG CACCAGAGGG GAGGTGCATA CGCGGGCAAG
     2581 ATGCAGACAT AGATAACCAA GATAATAAAG ATACAGCGGT GCATACATCT ATGCAGATTT
     2641 ACGTCGATTT AAGCATTTAT ATACTAACAT TGACAGTAGC GTCAGCAGTG ATTAGGAACA
     2701 GCGGCGGTGG CAGTGGCAGT CGCATTAGTA GTAGCAGTAG CAGAGCAGTA GCAATAGAAG
     2761 AAGAAGCAGC AGCAGCGGCA GCAGCAGCAG CAGCAGCAGC AGCAGCAGCA GCAGCAGCAG
     2821 CAGCAGCAGC AGCAGCAGCA CTAGCAGCCG CAGCTGTAGC AGCGGTGTCG TCGCAGGAAT
     2881 CGTCGTCGTC GTCGTCGTCG CCGTCCTCGT CGGCCACACG AACAGATTCG CCTGCCCTTG
     2941 CAGCAGCGGT AGCGGCTGCA ATCAAAGCAC TACACAAGCA GTCCTCGCCG CTGTTGCATG
     3001 CACTTGGGGC CTGCAGCAGT AAGTCGACTC AGTTTTGCCC CCTGGAAGCT GAAACTTGCG
     3061 TGTCCAGAGA GCCgtcgacc ttaaggttta aacatggaga aaaaaatcac tggatatacc
     3121 accgttgata tatcccaatg gcatcgtaaa gaacattttg aggcatttca gtcagttgct
     3181 caatgtacct ataaccagac cgttcagctg gatattacgg cctttttaaa gaccgtaaag
     3241 aaaaataagc acaagtttta tccggccttt attcacattc ttgcccgcct gatgaatgct
     3301 catccggaat tacgtatggc aatgaaagac ggtgagctgg tgatatggga tagtgttcac
     3361 ccttgttaca ccgttttcca tgagcaaact gaaacgtttt catcgctctg gagtgaatac
     3421 cacgacgatt tccggcagtt tctacacata tattcgcaag atgtggcgtg ttacggtgaa
     3481 aacctggcct atttccctaa agggtttatt gagaatatgt ttttcgtctc agccaatccc
     3541 tgggtgagtt tcaccagttt tgatttaaac gtggccaata tggacaactt cttcgccccc
     3601 gttttcacca tgggcaaata ttatacgcaa ggcgacaagg tgctgatgcc gctggcgatt
     3661 caggttcatc atgccgtttg tgatggcttc catgtcggca gaatgcttaa tgaattacaa
     3721 cagtactgcg atgagtggca gggcggggcg taagtttaaa ccttaaggct agcGCTGTTT
     3781 GATGACGGGT GCAGGTTTGC TGCACATGAA TTCGCATAGG AGCCATGCTG TGGCCTGGCT
     3841 TAGGAAGAAA CTACCCCATA GACCGGAGGC AAGCGACAGT CTTGCAAAAG GGCTCCCTCT
     3901 TCCAGTCAGA CGGTAATTAG CTTTGCCTCC ACGTCAGGTG GCAACAAAGT AGCTGCAATA
     3961 CGTCCAGAAC TGAGGGCATC CAGCAAGAGA TCAAGTTTGA CTTCGACAAG AAGACAGACA
     4021 ACGCCGCGGC CATAGTCTCC CAGAGATAGC ATATGCTTCG TTTGCAGTCC GTGTCGTGGC
     4081 GTCTCTGTGG CGGCACCGCG CCCCTTCTCT CCCTCAAGAG GTTCTGACTG CGGCCTTCTG
     4141 TCTCTTCGGC AACGGGACTG ACCAGGGGTC CTgctagcAG GGCGAATTCT GCAGATATCC
     4201 ATCACACTGG CGGCCGCTCG AGCATGCATC TAGAGGGCCC AATTCGCCCT ATAGTGAGTC
     4261 GTATTACAAT TCACTGGCCG TCGTTTTACA ACGTCGTGAC TGGGAAAACC CTGGCGTTAC
     4321 CCAACTTAAT CGCCTTGCAG CACATCCCCC TTTCGCCAGC TGGCGTAATA GCGAAGAGGC
     4381 CCGCACCGAT CGCCCTTCCC AACAGTTGCG CAGCCTGAAT GGCGAATGGN NNNNNNNNNN
     4441 NNNNNNNNNN NNNNNNNNNN NNNNNNNNNN NNNNNNNNNN NNNNNNNNNN NNNNNNNNNN
     4501 NNNNNNNNNN NNNNNNNNNN NNNNNNNNNN NNNNNNNNNN NNNNNNNNNN NNNCNNNNNN
     4561 NNNNNNNNNN NNNNNNNNNN NNNNNNNNNN NNNNNNNNNN NNNNNNNNNN NNNNNNNNNN
     4621 NNNNNNNNNN NNNNNNNNNN NNNNNANNNN NNNNNNNNNN NNNNNNNNNN NNNNNNNNNN
     4681 NNNNNNNNNN NNNNNCCTTT GACGTTGGAG TCCACGTTCT TTAATAGTGG ACTCTTGTTC
     4741 CAAACTGGAA CAACACTCAA CCCTATCTCG GTCTATTCTT TTGATTTATA AGGGATTTTG
     4801 CCGATTTCGG CCTATTGGTT AAAAAATGAG CTGATTTAAC AAAAATTTAA CGCGAATTTT
     4861 AACAAAATTC AGGGCGCAAG GGCTGCTAAA GGAAGCGGAA CACGTAGAAA GCCAGTCCGC
     4921 AGAAACGGTG CTGACCCCGG ATGAATGTCA GCTACTGGGC TATCTGGACA AGGGAAAACG
     4981 CAAGCGCAAA GAGAAAGCAG GTAGCTTGCA GTGGGCTTAC ATGGCGATAG CTAGACTGGG
     5041 CGGTTTTATG GACAGCAAGC GAACCGGAAT TGCCAGCTGG GGCGCCCTCT GGTAAGGTTG
     5101 GGAAGCCCTG CAAAGTAAAC TGGATGGCTT TCTTGCCGCC AAGGATCTGA TGGCGCAGGG
     5161 GATCAAGATC TGATCAAGAG ACAGGATGAG GATCGTTTCG CATGATTGAA CAAGATGGAT
     5221 TGCACGCAGG TTCTCCGGCC GCTTGGGTGG AGAGGCTATT CGGCTATGAC TGGGCACAAC
     5281 AGACAATCGG CTGCTCTGAT GCCGCCGTGT TCCGGCTGTC AGCGCAGGGG CGCCCGGTTC
     5341 TTTTTGTCAA GACCGACCTG TCCGGTGCCC TGAATGAACT GCAGGACGAG GCAGCGCGGC
     5401 TATCGTGGCT GGCCACGACG GGCGTTCCTT GCGCAGCTGT GCTCGACGTT GTCACTGAAG
     5461 CGGGAAGGGA CTGGCTGCTA TTGGGCGAAG TGCCGGGGCA GGATCTCCTG TCATCCCACC
     5521 TTGCTCCTGC CGAGAAAGTA TCCATCATGG CTGATGCAAT GCGGCGGCTG CATACGCTTG
     5581 ATCCGGCTAC CTGCCCATTC GACCACCAAG CGAAACATCG CATCGAGCGA GCACGTACTC
     5641 GGATGGAAGC CGGTCTTGTC GATCAGGATG ATCTGGACGA AGAGCATCAG GGGCTCGCGC
     5701 CAGCCGAACT GTTCGCCAGG CTCAAGGCGC GCATGCCCGA CGGCGAGGAT CTCGTCGTGA
     5761 CCCATGGCGA TGCCTGCTTG CCGAATATCA TGGTGGAAAA TGGCCGCTTT TCTGGATTCA
     5821 TCGACTGTGG CCGGCTGGGT GTGGCGGACC GCTATCAGGA CATAGCGTTG GCTACCCGTG
     5881 ATATTGCTGA AGAGCTTGGC GGCGAATGGG CTGACCGCTT CCTCGTGCTT TACGGTATCG
     5941 CCGCTCCCGA TTCGCAGCGC ATCGCCTTCT ATCGCCTTCT TGACGAGTTC TTCTGAATTG
     6001 AAAAAGGAAG AGTATGAGTA TTCAACATTT CCGTGTCGCC CTTATTCCCT TTTTTGCGGC
     6061 ATTTTGCCTT CCTGTTTTTG CTCACCCAGA AACGCTGGTG AAAGTAAAAG ATGCTGAAGA
     6121 TCAGTTGGGT GCACGAGTGG GTTACATCGA ACTGGATCTC AACAGCGGTA AGATCCTTGA
     6181 GAGTTTTCGC CCCGAAGAAC GTTTTCCAAT GATGAGCACT TTTAAAGTTC TGCTATGTGG
     6241 CGCGGTATTA TCCCGTATTG ACGCCGGGCA AGAGCAACTC GGTCGCCGCA TACACTATTC
     6301 TCAGAATGAC TTGGTTGAGT ACTCACCAGT CACAGAAAAG CATCTTACGG ATGGCATGAC
     6361 AGTAAGAGAA TTATGCAGTG CTGCCATAAC CATGAGTGAT AACACTGCGG CCAACTTACT
     6421 TCTGACAACG ATCGGAGGAC CGAAGGAGCT AACCGCTTTT TTGCACAACA TGGGGGATCA
     6481 TGTAACTCGC CTTGATCGTT GGGAACCGGA GCTGAATGAA GCCATACCAA ACGACGAGCG
     6541 TGACACCACG ATGCCTGTAG CAATGGCAAC AACGTTGCGC AAACTATTAA CTGGCGAACT
     6601 ACTTACTCTA GCTTCCCGGC AACAATTAAT AGACTGGATG GAGGCGGATA AAGTTGCAGG
     6661 ACCACTTCTG CGCTCGGCCC TTCCGGCTGG CTGGTTTATT GCTGATAAAT CTGGAGCCGG
     6721 TGAGCGTGGG TCTCGCGGTA TCATTGCAGC ACTGGGGCCA GATGGTAAGC CCTCCCGTAT
     6781 CGTAGTTATC TACACGACGG GGAGTCAGGC AACTATGGAT GAACGAAATA GACAGATCGC
     6841 TGAGATAGGT GCCTCACTGA TTAAGCATTG GTAACTGTCA GACCAAGTTT ACTCATATAT
     6901 ACTTTAGATT GATTTAAAAC TTCATTTTTA ATTTAAAAGG ATCTAGGTGA AGATCCTTTT
     6961 TGATAATCTC ATGACCAAAA TCCCTTAACG TGAGTTTTCG TTCCACTGAG CGTCAGACCC
     7021 CGTAGA     
//
