# Supplementary material for: The genetic intractability of Symbiodinium microadriaticum to standard algal transformation methods
Source: PLoS One. 2019 Feb 19;14(2):e0211936. doi: 10.1371/journal.pone.0211936 (PMC6380556; doi:10.1371/journal.pone.0211936)
Supplement: S11 File — (APE) [file pone.0211936.s016.ape]

LOCUS       Supplementary_Da        5314 bp ds-DNA     circular     04-MAR-2018
DEFINITION  .
ACCESSION   
VERSION     
SOURCE      .
  ORGANISM  .
COMMENT     
COMMENT     
COMMENT     ApEinfo:methylated:1
FEATURES             Location/Qualifiers
     misc_feature    4361..5020
                     /label=CAT
                     /ApEinfo_fwdcolor="#ff0000"
                     /ApEinfo_revcolor="#ff0000"
                     /ApEinfo_graphicformat="arrow_data {{0 1 2 0 0 -1} {} 0}
                     width 5 offset 0"
     misc_feature    3643..4101
                     /label=PsbJ interspacer region
                     /ApEinfo_fwdcolor="#00ff40"
                     /ApEinfo_revcolor="#00ff40"
                     /ApEinfo_graphicformat="arrow_data {{0 1 2 0 0 -1} {} 0}
                     width 5 offset 0"
     misc_feature    167..786
                     /label=pBR322 origin
                     /ApEinfo_fwdcolor="#ff80ff"
                     /ApEinfo_revcolor="#ff80ff"
                     /ApEinfo_graphicformat="arrow_data {{0 1 2 0 0 -1} {} 0}
                     width 5 offset 0"
     misc_feature    complement(3503..3525)
                     /label=M13F2
                     /ApEinfo_fwdcolor="cyan"
                     /ApEinfo_revcolor="cyan"
                     /ApEinfo_graphicformat="arrow_data {{0 1 2 0 0 -1} {} 0}
                     width 5 offset 0"
     misc_feature    1819..2613
                     /label=Kanamycin resistance
                     /ApEinfo_fwdcolor="#7d0d82"
                     /ApEinfo_revcolor="#7d0d82"
                     /ApEinfo_graphicformat="arrow_data {{0 1 2 0 0 -1} {} 0}
                     width 5 offset 0"
     misc_feature    941..1801
                     /label=Ampicillin marker
                     /ApEinfo_fwdcolor="#0080ff"
                     /ApEinfo_revcolor="#0080ff"
                     /ApEinfo_graphicformat="arrow_data {{0 1 2 0 0 -1} {} 0}
                     width 5 offset 0"
     misc_feature    complement(5107..5130)
                     /label=M13R2 sequence
                     /ApEinfo_fwdcolor="#8080ff"
                     /ApEinfo_revcolor="#8080ff"
                     /ApEinfo_graphicformat="arrow_data {{0 1 2 0 0 -1} {} 0}
                     width 5 offset 0"
     misc_feature    4102..4340
                     /label=PsbJB 5' UTR
                     /ApEinfo_fwdcolor="#ff8040"
                     /ApEinfo_revcolor="#ff8040"
                     /ApEinfo_graphicformat="arrow_data {{0 1 2 0 0 -1} {} 0}
                     width 5 offset 0"
     misc_feature    3637..3642
                     /label=Cut site
                     /ApEinfo_fwdcolor="cyan"
                     /ApEinfo_revcolor="cyan"
                     /ApEinfo_graphicformat="arrow_data {{0 1 2 0 0 -1} {} 0}
                     width 5 offset 0"
     misc_feature    4158..4160
                     /label=PsbJ alternative start site
                     /ApEinfo_fwdcolor="cyan"
                     /ApEinfo_revcolor="cyan"
                     /ApEinfo_graphicformat="arrow_data {{0 1 2 0 0 -1} {} 0}
                     width 5 offset 0"
ORIGIN
        1 CTTCCGCTTC CTCGCTCACT GACTCGCTGC GCTCGGTCGT TCGGCTGCGG CGAGCGGTAT
       61 CAGCTCACTC AAAGGCGGTA ATACGGTTAT CCACAGAATC AGGGGATAAC GCAGGAAAGA
      121 ACATGTGAGC AAAAGGCCAG CAAAAGGCCA GGAACCGTAA AAAGGCCGCG TTGCTGGCGT
      181 TTTTCCATAG GCTCCGCCCC CCTGACGAGC ATCACAAAAA TCGACGCTCA AGTCAGAGGT
      241 GGCGAAACCC GACAGGACTA TAAAGATACC AGGCGTTTCC CCCTGGAAGC TCCCTCGTGC
      301 GCTCTCCTGT TCCGACCCTG CCGCTTACCG GATACCTGTC CGCCTTTCTC CCTTCGGGAA
      361 GCGTGGCGCT TTCTCATAGC TCACGCTGTA GGTATCTCAG TTCGGTGTAG GTCGTTCGCT
      421 CCAAGCTGGG CTGTGTGCAC GAACCCCCCG TTCAGCCCGA CCGCTGCGCC TTATCCGGTA
      481 ACTATCGTCT TGAGTCCAAC CCGGTAAGAC ACGACTTATC GCCACTGGCA GCAGCCACTG
      541 GTAACAGGAT TAGCAGAGCG AGGTATGTAG GCGGTGCTAC AGAGTTCTTG AAGTGGTGGC
      601 CTAACTACGG CTACACTAGA AGAACAGTAT TTGGTATCTG CGCTCTGCTG AAGCCAGTTA
      661 CCTTCGGAAA AAGAGTTGGT AGCTCTTGAT CCGGCAAACA AACCACCGCT GGTAGCGGTG
      721 GTTTTTTTGT TTGCAAGCAG CAGATTACGC GCAGAAAAAA AGGATCTCAA GAAGATCCTT
      781 TGATCTTTTC TACGGGGTCT GACGCTCAGT GGAACGAAAA CTCACGTTAA GGGATTTTGG
      841 TCATGAGATT ATCAAAAAGG ATCTTCACCT AGATCCTTTT AAATTAAAAA TGAAGTTTTA
      901 AATCAATCTA AAGTATATAT GAGTAAACTT GGTCTGACAG TTACCAATGC TTAATCAGTG
      961 AGGCACCTAT CTCAGCGATC TGTCTATTTC GTTCATCCAT AGTTGCCTGA CTCCCCGTCG
     1021 TGTAGATAAC TACGATACGG GAGGGCTTAC CATCTGGCCC CAGTGCTGCA ATGATACCGC
     1081 GAGACCCACG CTCACCGGCT CCAGATTTAT CAGCAATAAA CCAGCCAGCC GGAAGGGCCG
     1141 AGCGCAGAAG TGGTCCTGCA ACTTTATCCG CCTCCATCCA GTCTATTAAT TGTTGCCGGG
     1201 AAGCTAGAGT AAGTAGTTCG CCAGTTAATA GTTTGCGCAA CGTTGTTGCC ATTGCTACAG
     1261 GCATCGTGGT GTCACGCTCG TCGTTTGGTA TGGCTTCATT CAGCTCCGGT TCCCAACGAT
     1321 CAAGGCGAGT TACATGATCC CCCATGTTGT GCAAAAAAGC GGTTAGCTCC TTCGGTCCTC
     1381 CGATCGTTGT CAGAAGTAAG TTGGCCGCAG TGTTATCACT CATGGTTATG GCAGCACTGC
     1441 ATAATTCTCT TACTGTCATG CCATCCGTAA GATGCTTTTC TGTGACTGGT GAGTACTCAA
     1501 CCAAGTCATT CTGAGAATAG TGTATGCGGC GACCGAGTTG CTCTTGCCCG GCGTCAATAC
     1561 GGGATAATAC CGCGCCACAT AGCAGAACTT TAAAAGTGCT CATCATTGGA AAACGTTCTT
     1621 CGGGGCGAAA ACTCTCAAGG ATCTTACCGC TGTTGAGATC CAGTTCGATG TAACCCACTC
     1681 GTGCACCCAA CTGATCTTCA GCATCTTTTA CTTTCACCAG CGTTTCTGGG TGAGCAAAAA
     1741 CAGGAAGGCA AAATGCCGCA AAAAAGGGAA TAAGGGCGAC ACGGAAATGT TGAATACTCA
     1801 TACTCTTCCT TTTTCAATTC AGAAGAACTC GTCAAGAAGG CGATAGAAGG CGATGCGCTG
     1861 CGAATCGGGA GCGGCGATAC CGTAAAGCAC GAGGAAGCGG TCAGCCCATT CGCCGCCAAG
     1921 CTCTTCAGCA ATATCACGGG TAGCCAACGC TATGTCCTGA TAGCGGTCCG CCACACCCAG
     1981 CCGGCCACAG TCGATGAATC CAGAAAAGCG GCCATTTTCC ACCATGATAT TCGGCAAGCA
     2041 GGCATCGCCA TGGGTCACGA CGAGATCCTC GCCGTCGGGC ATGCGCGCCT TGAGCCTGGC
     2101 GAACAGTTCG GCTGGCGCGA GCCCCTGATG CTCTTCGTCC AGATCATCCT GATCGACAAG
     2161 ACCGGCTTCC ATCCGAGTAC GTGCTCGCTC GATGCGATGT TTCGCTTGGT GGTCGAATGG
     2221 GCAGGTAGCC GGATCAAGCG TATGCAGCCG CCGCATTGCA TCAGCCATGA TGGATACTTT
     2281 CTCGGCAGGA GCAAGGTGGG ATGACAGGAG ATCCTGCCCC GGCACTTCGC CCAATAGCAG
     2341 CCAGTCCCTT CCCGCTTCAG TGACAACGTC GAGCACAGCT GCGCAAGGAA CGCCCGTCGT
     2401 GGCCAGCCAC GATAGCCGCG CTGCCTCGTC CTGCAGTTCA TTCAGGGCAC CGGACAGGTC
     2461 GGTCTTGACA AAAAGAACCG GGCGCCCCTG CGCTGACAGC CGGAACACGG CGGCATCAGA
     2521 GCAGCCGATT GTCTGTTGTG CCCAGTCATA GCCGAATAGC CTCTCCACCC AAGCGGCCGG
     2581 AGAACCTGCG TGCAATCCAT CTTGTTCAAT CATGCGAAAC GATCCTCATC CTGTCTCTTG
     2641 ATCAGATCTT GATCCCCTGC GCCATCAGAT CCTTGGCGGC AAGAAAGCCA TCCAGTTTAC
     2701 TTTGCAGGGC TTCCCAACCT TACCAGAGGG CGCCCCAGCT GGCAATTCCG GTTCGCTTGC
     2761 TGTCCATAAA ACCGCCCAGT CTAGCTATCG CCATGTAAGC CCACTGCAAG CTACCTGCTT
     2821 TCTCTTTGCG CTTGCGTTTT CCCTTGTCCA GATAGCCCAG TAGCTGACAT TCATCCGGGG
     2881 TCAGCACCGT TTCTGCGGAC TGGCTTTCTA CGTGTTCCGC TTCCTTTAGC AGCCCTTGCG
     2941 CCCTGAATTT TGTTAAAATT CGCGTTAAAT TTTTGTTAAA TCAGCTCATT TTTTAACCAA
     3001 TAGGCCGAAA TCGGCAAAAT CCCTTATAAA TCAAAAGAAT AGACCGAGAT AGGGTTGAGT
     3061 GTTGTTCCAG TTTGGAACAA GAGTCCACTA TTAAAGAACG TGGACTCCAA CGTCAAAGGN
     3121 NNNNNNNNNN NNNNNNNNNN NNNNNNNNNN NNNNNNNNNN NNNNNNNNTN NNNNNNNNNN
     3181 NNNNNNNNNN NNNNNNNNNN NNNNNNNNNN NNNNNNNNNN NNNNNNNNNN NNNNNNNNNN
     3241 NNNNNNNNNN NNNNNNNNNN GNNNNNNNNN NNNNNNNNNN NNNNNNNNNN NNNNNNNNNN
     3301 NNNNNNNNNN NNNNNNNNNN NNNNNNNNNN NNNNNNNNNN NNNNNNNNNN NNNNNNNNNN
     3361 NNNNNNNNNN NNNNNNNNNN NNNNNCCATT CGCCATTCAG GCTGCGCAAC TGTTGGGAAG
     3421 GGCGATCGGT GCGGGCCTCT TCGCTATTAC GCCAGCTGGC GAAAGGGGGA TGTGCTGCAA
     3481 GGCGATTAAG TTGGGTAACG CCAGGGTTTT CCCAGTCACG ACGTTGTAAA ACGACGGCCA
     3541 GTGAATTGTA ATACGACTCA CTATAGGGCG AATTGGGCCC TCTAGATGCA TGCTCGAGCG
     3601 GCCGCCAGTG TGATGGATAT CTGCAGAATT CGCCCTGTCG ACCTGTCAGC AGCCATTTTG
     3661 ATCACATTTG TCAGCGACAG GAAAATGGCA GAGGAGAGAG ACAGAGCGCG AGCTAGCCGG
     3721 AGAGAGTGCG AGTCTGCGCA ATAGCGACCG GAGAGGCGTG GTCTGCGGTA GTGAGGTAGC
     3781 ACTTCCAGTT GGATCAATCA TGGAAGCTTC TGGGGGCTGG GCGCGAGCAA GTGGAAGGGA
     3841 GATGCTCGCA TAGTGATTAA TGGGGACTCA GAAACCCGGC TGACTTCGGT GCACACACAC
     3901 ACACATCGTG TGCAAAGGGG TAATGTTGCG CCATAGACTC GGCGGAAGGG GCAGATCCTC
     3961 CTTGCGCTCG TGTCAACTGA AGCAAAGGGC ATGGAAAAGG GAGTCTTGCT GGCAGCGGGA
     4021 CAGTCTAACA AGGACATACA GCAGTCCACG CTGAATTTCA TGCAGTGGGA TGGTTCGGGT
     4081 GTCCGTATCA AGGACGCTCT CAGCTGGCCC AAGCTCTAGG AAACTTTCGC GGCAGCACCT
     4141 TCTGAGTCAA ATCGACCATG GCAAAGCGCA GTGCCAATCT GCTGGTGGCG GCTGTGGTGG
     4201 CTTGCGCCGT ATACGTCCTG CTGCCGGTCG AGAGCTTCGT TGCACCGCAG TCGCTCCGCG
     4261 GCTCCACCCC ACAGGCCGAG GCTGGAGCAT TCGCCCAGGC ACCCACCTTT CAGACGGAGG
     4321 GCCGGTCGGT GCAAGTGAGC GTCGACCTTA AGGTTTAAAC ATGGAGAAAA AAATCACTGG
     4381 ATATACCACC GTTGATATAT CCCAATGGCA TCGTAAAGAA CATTTTGAGG CATTTCAGTC
     4441 AGTTGCTCAA TGTACCTATA ACCAGACCGT TCAGCTGGAT ATTACGGCCT TTTTAAAGAC
     4501 CGTAAAGAAA AATAAGCACA AGTTTTATCC GGCCTTTATT CACATTCTTG CCCGCCTGAT
     4561 GAATGCTCAT CCGGAATTAC GTATGGCAAT GAAAGACGGT GAGCTGGTGA TATGGGATAG
     4621 TGTTCACCCT TGTTACACCG TTTTCCATGA GCAAACTGAA ACGTTTTCAT CGCTCTGGAG
     4681 TGAATACCAC GACGATTTCC GGCAGTTTCT ACACATATAT TCGCAAGATG TGGCGTGTTA
     4741 CGGTGAAAAC CTGGCCTATT TCCCTAAAGG GTTTATTGAG AATATGTTTT TCGTCTCAGC
     4801 CAATCCCTGG GTGAGTTTCA CCAGTTTTGA TTTAAACGTG GCCAATATGG ACAACTTCTT
     4861 CGCCCCCGTT TTCACCATGG GCAAATATTA TACGCAAGGC GACAAGGTGC TGATGCCGCT
     4921 GGCGATTCAG GTTCATCATG CCGTTTGTGA TGGCTTCCAT GTCGGCAGAA TGCTTAATGA
     4981 ATTACAACAG TACTGCGATG AGTGGCAGGG CGGGGCGTAA AAGGGCGAAT TCCAGCACAC
     5041 TGGCGGCCGT TACTAGTGGA TCCGAGCTCG GTACCAAGCT TGGCGTAATC ATGGTCATAG
     5101 CTGTTTCCTG TGTGAAATTG TTATCCGCTC ACAATTCCAC ACAACATACG AGCCGGAAGC
     5161 ATAAAGTGTA AAGCCTGGGG TGCCTAATGA GTGAGCTAAC TCACATTAAT TGCGTTGCGC
     5221 TCACTGCCCG CTTTCCAGTC GGGAAACCTG TCGTGCCAGC TGCATTAATG AATCGGCCAA
     5281 CGCGCGGGGA GAGGCGGTTT GCGTATTGGG CGCT  
//
