# Supplementary material for: The genetic intractability of Symbiodinium microadriaticum to standard algal transformation methods
Source: PLoS One. 2019 Feb 19;14(2):e0211936. doi: 10.1371/journal.pone.0211936 (PMC6380556; doi:10.1371/journal.pone.0211936)
Supplement: S12 File — Atrazine resistance is predicted to be conferred by mutation of nucleotide 790 T->G and 791 C->G, causing a 264 Ser->Gly mutation. A silent mutation for identification purposes was also added to 795 T->C. (APE) [file pone.0211936.s017.ape]

LOCUS       AIKpsbApGEMTmt_         5587 bp ds-DNA     circular     20-MAR-2018
DEFINITION  .
ACCESSION   
VERSION     
SOURCE      .
  ORGANISM  .
COMMENT     
COMMENT     
COMMENT     ApEinfo:methylated:0
FEATURES             Location/Qualifiers
     CDS             1529..2563
                     /locus_tag="psbA mt S262G"
                     /label=psbA mt S262G
                     /ApEinfo_fwdcolor="#ff0000"
                     /ApEinfo_revcolor="#e9d024"
                     /ApEinfo_graphicformat="arrow_data {{0 1 2 0 0 -1} {} 0}
                     width 5 offset 0"
     misc_feature    complement(3911..4769)
                     /locus_tag="Ampicillin marker"
                     /label=Ampicillin marker
                     /ApEinfo_fwdcolor="cyan"
                     /ApEinfo_revcolor="#0080ff"
                     /ApEinfo_graphicformat="arrow_data {{0 1 2 0 0 -1} {} 1}
                     width 5 offset 0"
     rep_origin      3150..3738
                     /locus_tag="ori"
                     /label=ori
                     /ApEinfo_fwdcolor="#ff80ff"
                     /ApEinfo_revcolor="#999999"
                     /ApEinfo_graphicformat="arrow_data {{0 1 2 0 0 -1} {} 0}
                     width 5 offset 0"
     promoter        complement(4770..4873)
                     /locus_tag="Ampicillin promoter"
                     /label=Ampicillin promoter
                     /ApEinfo_fwdcolor="#346ee0"
                     /ApEinfo_revcolor="#346ee0"
                     /ApEinfo_graphicformat="arrow_data {{0 1 2 0 0 -1} {} 0}
                     width 5 offset 0"
     rep_origin      complement(4952..5407)
                     /locus_tag="f1 origin"
                     /label=f1 origin
                     /ApEinfo_fwdcolor="#999999"
                     /ApEinfo_revcolor="#ffff00"
                     /ApEinfo_graphicformat="arrow_data {{0 1 2 0 0 -1} {} 0}
                     width 5 offset 0"
     misc_feature    10..61
                     /locus_tag="5' MCS"
                     /label=5' MCS
                     /ApEinfo_fwdcolor="cyan"
                     /ApEinfo_revcolor="green"
                     /ApEinfo_graphicformat="arrow_data {{} {} 0} width 5
                     offset 0"
     misc_feature    2632..2701
                     /locus_tag="3' MCS"
                     /label=3' MCS
                     /ApEinfo_fwdcolor="cyan"
                     /ApEinfo_revcolor="green"
                     /ApEinfo_graphicformat="arrow_data {{} {} 0} width 5
                     offset 0"
     misc_feature    complement(2612..2631)
                     /locus_tag="AIKconstruct2_R"
                     /label=AIKconstruct2_R
                     /ApEinfo_fwdcolor="cyan"
                     /ApEinfo_revcolor="green"
                     /ApEinfo_graphicformat="arrow_data {{0 1 2 0 0 -1} {} 0}
                     width 5 offset 0"
     misc_feature    2291..2350
                     /locus_tag="AIKcon2mut1"
                     /label=AIKcon2mut1
                     /ApEinfo_fwdcolor="#808080"
                     /ApEinfo_revcolor="green"
                     /ApEinfo_graphicformat="arrow_data {{0 1 2 0 0 -1} {} 0}
                     width 5 offset 0"
     misc_feature    complement(2291..2350)
                     /locus_tag="AIKcon2mut2"
                     /label=AIKcon2mut2
                     /ApEinfo_fwdcolor="#c0c0c0"
                     /ApEinfo_revcolor="#c0c0c0"
                     /ApEinfo_graphicformat="arrow_data {{0 1 2 0 0 -1} {} 0}
                     width 5 offset 0"
     misc_feature    2318..2319
                     /label=Mutant site Atrazine resistance TC -> GG
                     /ApEinfo_fwdcolor="cyan"
                     /ApEinfo_revcolor="cyan"
                     /ApEinfo_graphicformat="arrow_data {{0 1 2 0 0 -1} {} 0}
                     width 5 offset 0"
     misc_feature    2323..2323
                     /label=Silent mutant T -> C
                     /ApEinfo_fwdcolor="cyan"
                     /ApEinfo_revcolor="cyan"
                     /ApEinfo_graphicformat="arrow_data {{0 1 2 0 0 -1} {} 0}
                     width 5 offset 0"
     misc_feature    2737..2966
                     /label=Lac operon
                     /ApEinfo_fwdcolor="#80ff00"
                     /ApEinfo_revcolor="#80ff00"
                     /ApEinfo_graphicformat="arrow_data {{0 1 2 0 0 -1} {} 0}
                     width 5 offset 0"
     misc_feature    2713..2730
                     /label=Sp6 primers
                     /ApEinfo_fwdcolor="#ff8080"
                     /ApEinfo_revcolor="#ff8080"
                     /ApEinfo_graphicformat="arrow_data {{0 1 2 0 0 -1} {} 0}
                     width 5 offset 0"
     misc_feature    2761..2784
                     /label=M13 R2
                     /ApEinfo_fwdcolor="#8000ff"
                     /ApEinfo_revcolor="#8000ff"
                     /ApEinfo_graphicformat="arrow_data {{0 1 2 0 0 -1} {} 0}
                     width 5 offset 0"
     misc_feature    5407..5567
                     /label=Lac operon(1)
                     /ApEinfo_label="Lac operon"
                     /ApEinfo_fwdcolor="#80ff00"
                     /ApEinfo_revcolor="#80ff00"
                     /ApEinfo_graphicformat="arrow_data {{0 1 2 0 0 -1} {} 0}
                     width 5 offset 0"
     misc_feature    5525..5547
                     /label=M13 F2
                     /ApEinfo_fwdcolor="#8000ff"
                     /ApEinfo_revcolor="#8000ff"
                     /ApEinfo_graphicformat="arrow_data {{0 1 2 0 0 -1} {} 0}
                     width 5 offset 0"
ORIGIN
        1 GGGCGAATTG GGCCCGACGT CGCATGCTCC CGGCCGCCAT GGCGGCCGCG GGAATTCGAT
       61 TCCTCAATTT TAACAATTTT ACCACCTCTC AAGGTGGTAA AATTGTTAAA ATTGAGGGAG
      121 AACGTGCAAA AAAGTCATCG CACAAGTCAT TTTGTACTAA AAACAAGCAA AATACAAGGC
      181 CGAAGGCCTT GTATTTTGCT ATGAGCGGGC TTGTTCTGAC CAGCGGAGCT GGTCAGAACA
      241 AGCAAGCTTG CTCAAGCTGG CCAAAGGCCA GCTGCCTTAA AATAAATAGC TGACCAGCGC
      301 AATACTTCTc AGTTTTCGTa ATGTTTTACT ATGAAAtCCC ACCATCGtGA AGcCtACGGC
      361 TTCACGATGG TGGGATTTCA TAGTAAAACA TTACGAGTTG TTATCTGCTC TAGCTGACCG
      421 AAGGCCAGCT AGAGCAGGCT GGAGGCCTGC TTTGAGCAGA CTGGACCAGC TTCGCTGGTC
      481 CAGACTTGGT CGAACTGACC TTCGGCCAGT TTGCTTCGCG CGCTAAGAGC AAGCTGCCCG
      541 AAGGGCAGCT TGCTCTTCGT CAAATGGCCG AAGGCCATTT GACTCTAGAG CAAATGGGTC
      601 CTTCGGACCC ATTTGCGACC CAAAATAATT ACCTACGATC GTCAATCAGG TCCGAAGGAC
      661 CTGATTGACT CTTAGAGCAA CTGGCCCGAA GGGCCAGTTG CGATATAAGT CAAATGGGTC
      721 CTTCGGACCC ATTTGACGTA GTACGCAAGC TGCCCGAAGG GCAGCTTGCT CTTTCGTCAA
      781 ATGGCCGAAG GCCATTTGAC TCTAGAGCAA ATGGGTCCTT CGGACCCATT TGCGACCCAA
      841 AATAATTACC TACGATCGTC AATCAGGTCC GAAGGACCTG ATTGACTCTT AGAGCAACTG
      901 GCCCGAAGGG CCAGTTGCGA TATAAGTCAA ATGGGTCCTT CGGACCCATT TGCGACCCAA
      961 AATAATTACC TAGGATCGTC AAATGCCCGA GGGGCATTTG ACTCTAAGAG CAATTGGCCC
     1021 GAAGGGCCAA TTGCGACTAT TCGTCAGGTC CGAAGGCCCT GACTCGTTGC AAGCATTTGA
     1081 CCGGTCCTTC GGACCCTGGT CAAATGCTTG CTTAATCGCT TATTTTAACA ATAAAAGCAA
     1141 GATGGCCTTC GGCCATCATG CTTTTATTAT TAAAATAAGC TCAAGAAAAA ATCCAAGGAA
     1201 AGCAGGCGAG CGGAGCGAGC CGATCTAAGT AAATCCACAC GAGGGTGGGA TTTCGCAGTA
     1261 AAACATCAGT AAAACAATGG AGTAGTGCGC GCGATGTAAG TACGCAAGCT GGCAAAAGGA
     1321 CACGAATCTC ACCTAAAATG GGTGGCGGCC GTGATCTACA CCCTCGTGAA AACATCAATT
     1381 TTACCACCAT CTTAGGTGGT AAAATTGTTA AAATTGAGGG AGAACGTGCA AAAAACTAAT
     1441 GAGACAGGTC ATTTTGCACT AGAATTGGAG TTATTTGTTG TTAAATATGG GCCCGAATAT
     1501 TGATCAGCTG ACTATAAACC AAAAGGAAAT GAAAAACACA TCTTACTCTC AATCTCAAGT
     1561 CAACTTATTG GGCAATTTTA TAGGACTCAT ACTATCCACA ACAAATCGTC TCTATATTGG
     1621 ATGCTTTGGG ATTTTAATGT TTCCACTTCT AACTTTAGCA ACTATTGCTT ATATCACAGC
     1681 TTTCATTATG GCACCTGCAG TAGATATTGA TGGAATAAGA GAACCAGTAG CTGGATCACT
     1741 TCTTTATGGT AATAACATCA TAACAGGAGC TGtAATtCCa AGcTCCaAtG CAATCGGTCT
     1801 TCACTTTTAT CCAGTGTGGG AGTCAAATGG ATTTGATGAG TGCTTATATA ATGGTGGAAC
     1861 ATATCAATTT GTAGTCCTTC ACTTCATGCT TGGTGTGGCT TGCTGGATGG GTAGAGAATG
     1921 GGAATTCAGC TTTAGATTGG GAATGAGACC ATGGATATTT GTAGCTTTCT CAGCTCCAGT
     1981 AGTTGCTGCA TTTGCTGTAT TTGTTGTTTA CCCAATTGGT CAAGCTAGCT TCTCAGATGG
     2041 AATGCCACTT GGAATAAGTG GAACATTCAA TTTCATGCTT GTCTTCCAAG CAGAACATAA
     2101 CATCTTAATG CACCCATTCC ATATCCTAGG AGTAGCTGGA GTATTTGGTG GATCATTCTT
     2161 TAGTGCAATG CATGGGTCAT TAGTTACATC TTCACTTCTT GCAGAAAGTG CAGGAGACAT
     2221 TTCACTCAAT CTTGGATATA AGTTTGGTCA AGAAGATGAA ACTTATAGCA TATCAGCTGC
     2281 ACATGGTTAT TTTGGCAGAC TAATTTTTCA ATATGCTGGC TTCAATAACT CTCGTAGTTT
     2341 ACACTTCTTC TTAGCAGCTT GGCCAGTTAT TGGAATTTGG TTTACAGCAC TTGGAGTAAG
     2401 TACAATGGCT TTCAACTTAA ATGGTTTAAA CTTCAACCAA TCCATCCTAG ATTCCAGTGG
     2461 CCATCTTATT TTAAGTTGGG CAGATATTCT TAATCGTGCT GACCTAGGAA TGGAAGTCAT
     2521 GCATGAAAGA AATGCACACA ACTTTCCATT AGATCTAGCA TAGAATTGGG ATTTGTTCTG
     2581 GAGGTTTTTG GACGAAGTCC ACAAACCGAC TCGTCCAGAC CAGACTTGTC TAATCACTAG
     2641 TGAATTCGCG GCCGCCTGCA GGTCGACCAT ATGGGAGAGC TCCCAACGCG TTGGATGCAT
     2701 AGCTTGAGTA TTCTATAGTG TCACCTAAAT AGCTTGGCGT AATCATGGTC ATAGCTGTTT
     2761 CCTGTGTGAA ATTGTTATCC GCTCACAATT CCACACAACA TACGAGCCGG AAGCATAAAG
     2821 TGTAAAGCCT GGGGTGCCTA ATGAGTGAGC TAACTCACAT TAATTGCGTT GCGCTCACTG
     2881 CCCGCTTTCC AGTCGGGAAA CCTGTCGTGC CAGCTGCATT AATGAATCGG CCAACGCGCG
     2941 GGGAGAGGCG GTTTGCGTAT TGGGCGCTCT TCCGCTTCCT CGCTCACTGA CTCGCTGCGC
     3001 TCGGTCGTTC GGCTGCGGCG AGCGGTATCA GCTCACTCAA AGGCGGTAAT ACGGTTATCC
     3061 ACAGAATCAG GGGATAACGC AGGAAAGAAC ATGTGAGCAA AAGGCCAGCA AAAGGCCAGG
     3121 AACCGTAAAA AGGCCGCGTT GCTGGCGTTT TTCCATAGGC TCCGCCCCCC TGACGAGCAT
     3181 CACAAAAATC GACGCTCAAG TCAGAGGTGG CGAAACCCGA CAGGACTATA AAGATACCAG
     3241 GCGTTTCCCC CTGGAAGCTC CCTCGTGCGC TCTCCTGTTC CGACCCTGCC GCTTACCGGA
     3301 TACCTGTCCG CCTTTCTCCC TTCGGGAAGC GTGGCGCTTT CTCATAGCTC ACGCTGTAGG
     3361 TATCTCAGTT CGGTGTAGGT CGTTCGCTCC AAGCTGGGCT GTGTGCACGA ACCCCCCGTT
     3421 CAGCCCGACC GCTGCGCCTT ATCCGGTAAC TATCGTCTTG AGTCCAACCC GGTAAGACAC
     3481 GACTTATCGC CACTGGCAGC AGCCACTGGT AACAGGATTA GCAGAGCGAG GTATGTAGGC
     3541 GGTGCTACAG AGTTCTTGAA GTGGTGGCCT AACTACGGCT ACACTAGAAG AACAGTATTT
     3601 GGTATCTGCG CTCTGCTGAA GCCAGTTACC TTCGGAAAAA GAGTTGGTAG CTCTTGATCC
     3661 GGCAAACAAA CCACCGCTGG TAGCGGTGGT TTTTTTGTTT GCAAGCAGCA GATTACGCGC
     3721 AGAAAAAAAG GATCTCAAGA AGATCCTTTG ATCTTTTCTA CGGGGTCTGA CGCTCAGTGG
     3781 AACGAAAACT CACGTTAAGG GATTTTGGTC ATGAGATTAT CAAAAAGGAT CTTCACCTAG
     3841 ATCCTTTTAA ATTAAAAATG AAGTTTTAAA TCAATCTAAA GTATATATGA GTAAACTTGG
     3901 TCTGACAGTT ACCAATGCTT AATCAGTGAG GCACCTATCT CAGCGATCTG TCTATTTCGT
     3961 TCATCCATAG TTGCCTGACT CCCCGTCGTG TAGATAACTA CGATACGGGA GGGCTTACCA
     4021 TCTGGCCCCA GTGCTGCAAT GATACCGCGA GACCCACGCT CACCGGCTCC AGATTTATCA
     4081 GCAATAAACC AGCCAGCCGG AAGGGCCGAG CGCAGAAGTG GTCCTGCAAC TTTATCCGCC
     4141 TCCATCCAGT CTATTAATTG TTGCCGGGAA GCTAGAGTAA GTAGTTCGCC AGTTAATAGT
     4201 TTGCGCAACG TTGTTGCCAT TGCTACAGGC ATCGTGGTGT CACGCTCGTC GTTTGGTATG
     4261 GCTTCATTCA GCTCCGGTTC CCAACGATCA AGGCGAGTTA CATGATCCCC CATGTTGTGC
     4321 AAAAAAGCGG TTAGCTCCTT CGGTCCTCCG ATCGTTGTCA GAAGTAAGTT GGCCGCAGTG
     4381 TTATCACTCA TGGTTATGGC AGCACTGCAT AATTCTCTTA CTGTCATGCC ATCCGTAAGA
     4441 TGCTTTTCTG TGACTGGTGA GTACTCAACC AAGTCATTCT GAGAATAGTG TATGCGGCGA
     4501 CCGAGTTGCT CTTGCCCGGC GTCAATACGG GATAATACCG CGCCACATAG CAGAACTTTA
     4561 AAAGTGCTCA TCATTGGAAA ACGTTCTTCG GGGCGAAAAC TCTCAAGGAT CTTACCGCTG
     4621 TTGAGATCCA GTTCGATGTA ACCCACTCGT GCACCCAACT GATCTTCAGC ATCTTTTACT
     4681 TTCACCAGCG TTTCTGGGTG AGCAAAAACA GGAAGGCAAA ATGCCGCAAA AAAGGGAATA
     4741 AGGGCGACAC GGAAATGTTG AATACTCATA CTCTTCCTTT TTCAATATTA TTGAAGCATT
     4801 TATCAGGGTT ATTGTCTCAT GAGCGGATAC ATATTTGAAT GTATTTAGAA AAATAAACAA
     4861 ATAGGGGTTC CGCGCACATT TCCCCGAAAA GTGCCACCTG ATGCGGTGTG AAATACCGCA
     4921 CAGATGCGTA AGGAGAAAAT ACCGCATCAG GAAATTGTAA GCGTTAATAT TTTGTTAAAA
     4981 TTCGCGTTAA ATTTTTGTTA AATCAGCTCA TTTTTTAACC AATAGGCCGA AATCGGCAAA
     5041 ATCCCTTATA AATCAAAAGA ATAGACCGAG ATAGGGTTGA GTGTTGTTCC AGTTTGGAAC
     5101 AAGAGTCCAC TATTAAAGAA CGTGGACTCC AACGTCAAAG GNNNNNNNNN NNNNNNNNNN
     5161 NNNNNNNNNN NNNNNNNNNN NNNNNNNNNN TNNNNNNNNN NNNNNNNNNN NNNNNNNNNN
     5221 NNNNNNNNNN NNNNNNNNNN NNNNNNNNNN NNNNNNNNNN NNNNNNNNNN NNNNNNNNNN
     5281 NNGNNNNNNN NNNNNNNNNN NNNNNNNNNN NNNNNNNNNN NNNNNNNNNN NNNNNNNNNN
     5341 NNNNNNNNNN NNNNNNNNNN NNNNNNNNNN NNNNNNNNNN NNNNNNNNNN NNNNNNNNNN
     5401 NNNNNNNCCA TTCGCCATTC AGGCTGCGCA ACTGTTGGGA AGGGCGATCG GTGCGGGCCT
     5461 CTTCGCTATT ACGCCAGCTG GCGAAAGGGG GATGTGCTGC AAGGCGATTA AGTTGGGTAA
     5521 CGCCAGGGTT TTCCCAGTCA CGACGTTGTA AAACGACGGC CAGTGAATTG TAATACGACT
     5581 CACTATA     
//
