# Supplementary material for: The genetic intractability of Symbiodinium microadriaticum to standard algal transformation methods
Source: PLoS One. 2019 Feb 19;14(2):e0211936. doi: 10.1371/journal.pone.0211936 (PMC6380556; doi:10.1371/journal.pone.0211936)
Supplement: S13 File — (APE) [file pone.0211936.s018.ape]

LOCUS       AIKpsbApGEMTwt          5587 bp ds-DNA     circular     20-MAR-2018
DEFINITION  .
ACCESSION   
VERSION     
SOURCE      .
  ORGANISM  .
COMMENT     
COMMENT     ApEinfo:methylated:0
FEATURES             Location/Qualifiers
     CDS             1529..2563
                     /locus_tag="psbA "
                     /label=psbA 
                     /ApEinfo_fwdcolor="#ff0000"
                     /ApEinfo_revcolor="#e9d024"
                     /ApEinfo_graphicformat="arrow_data {{0 1 2 0 0 -1} {} 0}
                     width 5 offset 0"
     misc_feature    complement(3911..4769)
                     /locus_tag="Ampicillin marker"
                     /label=Ampicillin marker
                     /ApEinfo_fwdcolor="cyan"
                     /ApEinfo_revcolor="#0080ff"
                     /ApEinfo_graphicformat="arrow_data {{0 1 2 0 0 -1} {} 1}
                     width 5 offset 0"
     rep_origin      3150..3738
                     /locus_tag="ori"
                     /label=ori
                     /ApEinfo_fwdcolor="#ff80ff"
                     /ApEinfo_revcolor="#999999"
                     /ApEinfo_graphicformat="arrow_data {{0 1 2 0 0 -1} {} 0}
                     width 5 offset 0"
     promoter        complement(4770..4873)
                     /locus_tag="Ampicillin promoter"
                     /label=Ampicillin promoter
                     /ApEinfo_fwdcolor="#346ee0"
                     /ApEinfo_revcolor="#346ee0"
                     /ApEinfo_graphicformat="arrow_data {{0 1 2 0 0 -1} {} 0}
                     width 5 offset 0"
     rep_origin      complement(4952..5407)
                     /locus_tag="f1 origin"
                     /label=f1 origin
                     /ApEinfo_fwdcolor="#999999"
                     /ApEinfo_revcolor="#ffff00"
                     /ApEinfo_graphicformat="arrow_data {{0 1 2 0 0 -1} {} 0}
                     width 5 offset 0"
     misc_feature    10..61
                     /locus_tag="5' MCS"
                     /label=5' MCS
                     /ApEinfo_fwdcolor="cyan"
                     /ApEinfo_revcolor="green"
                     /ApEinfo_graphicformat="arrow_data {{} {} 0} width 5
                     offset 0"
     misc_feature    2632..2701
                     /locus_tag="3' MCS"
                     /label=3' MCS
                     /ApEinfo_fwdcolor="cyan"
                     /ApEinfo_revcolor="green"
                     /ApEinfo_graphicformat="arrow_data {{} {} 0} width 5
                     offset 0"
     misc_feature    complement(2612..2631)
                     /locus_tag="AIKconstruct2_R"
                     /label=AIKconstruct2_R
                     /ApEinfo_fwdcolor="cyan"
                     /ApEinfo_revcolor="green"
                     /ApEinfo_graphicformat="arrow_data {{0 1 2 0 0 -1} {} 0}
                     width 5 offset 0"
     misc_feature    2291..2350
                     /label=Binding site for AIKcon2mut1 and 2 primers
                     /ApEinfo_fwdcolor="#ff80ff"
                     /ApEinfo_revcolor="#ff80ff"
                     /ApEinfo_graphicformat="arrow_data {{0 1 2 0 0 -1} {} 0}
                     width 5 offset 0"
     misc_feature    5525..5547
                     /label=M13F2
                     /ApEinfo_fwdcolor="#0080c0"
                     /ApEinfo_revcolor="#0080c0"
                     /ApEinfo_graphicformat="arrow_data {{0 1 2 0 0 -1} {} 0}
                     width 5 offset 0"
     misc_feature    2761..2784
                     /label=M13R2
                     /ApEinfo_fwdcolor="#0080c0"
                     /ApEinfo_revcolor="#0080c0"
                     /ApEinfo_graphicformat="arrow_data {{0 1 2 0 0 -1} {} 0}
                     width 5 offset 0"
ORIGIN
        1 GGGCGAATTG GGCCCGACGT CGCATGCTCC CGGCCGCCAT GGCGGCCGCG GGAATTCGAT
       61 TCCTCAATTT TAACAATTTT ACCACCTCTC AAGGTGGTAA AATTGTTAAA ATTGAGGGAG
      121 AACGTGCAAA AAAGTCATCG CACAAGTCAT TTTGTACTAA AAACAAGCAA AATACAAGGC
      181 CGAAGGCCTT GTATTTTGCT ATGAGCGGGC TTGTTCTGAC CAGCGGAGCT GGTCAGAACA
      241 AGCAAGCTTG CTCAAGCTGG CCAAAGGCCA GCTGCCTTAA AATAAATAGC TGACCAGCGC
      301 AATACTTCTc AGTTTTCGTa ATGTTTTACT ATGAAAtCCC ACCATCGtGA AGcCtACGGC
      361 TTCACGATGG TGGGATTTCA TAGTAAAACA TTACGAGTTG TTATCTGCTC TAGCTGACCG
      421 AAGGCCAGCT AGAGCAGGCT GGAGGCCTGC TTTGAGCAGA CTGGACCAGC TTCGCTGGTC
      481 CAGACTTGGT CGAACTGACC TTCGGCCAGT TTGCTTCGCG CGCTAAGAGC AAGCTGCCCG
      541 AAGGGCAGCT TGCTCTTCGT CAAATGGCCG AAGGCCATTT GACTCTAGAG CAAATGGGTC
      601 CTTCGGACCC ATTTGCGACC CAAAATAATT ACCTACGATC GTCAATCAGG TCCGAAGGAC
      661 CTGATTGACT CTTAGAGCAA CTGGCCCGAA GGGCCAGTTG CGATATAAGT CAAATGGGTC
      721 CTTCGGACCC ATTTGACGTA GTACGCAAGC TGCCCGAAGG GCAGCTTGCT CTTTCGTCAA
      781 ATGGCCGAAG GCCATTTGAC TCTAGAGCAA ATGGGTCCTT CGGACCCATT TGCGACCCAA
      841 AATAATTACC TACGATCGTC AATCAGGTCC GAAGGACCTG ATTGACTCTT AGAGCAACTG
      901 GCCCGAAGGG CCAGTTGCGA TATAAGTCAA ATGGGTCCTT CGGACCCATT TGCGACCCAA
      961 AATAATTACC TAGGATCGTC AAATGCCCGA GGGGCATTTG ACTCTAAGAG CAATTGGCCC
     1021 GAAGGGCCAA TTGCGACTAT TCGTCAGGTC CGAAGGCCCT GACTCGTTGC AAGCATTTGA
     1081 CCGGTCCTTC GGACCCTGGT CAAATGCTTG CTTAATCGCT TATTTTAACA ATAAAAGCAA
     1141 GATGGCCTTC GGCCATCATG CTTTTATTAT TAAAATAAGC TCAAGAAAAA ATCCAAGGAA
     1201 AGCAGGCGAG CGGAGCGAGC CGATCTAAGT AAATCCACAC GAGGGTGGGA TTTCGCAGTA
     1261 AAACATCAGT AAAACAATGG AGTAGTGCGC GCGATGTAAG TACGCAAGCT GGCAAAAGGA
     1321 CACGAATCTC ACCTAAAATG GGTGGCGGCC GTGATCTACA CCCTCGTGAA AACATCAATT
     1381 TTACCACCAT CTTAGGTGGT AAAATTGTTA AAATTGAGGG AGAACGTGCA AAAAACTAAT
     1441 GAGACAGGTC ATTTTGCACT AGAATTGGAG TTATTTGTTG TTAAATATGG GCCCGAATAT
     1501 TGATCAGCTG ACTATAAACC AAAAGGAAAT GAAAAACACA TCTTACTCTC AATCTCAAGT
     1561 CAACTTATTG GGCAATTTTA TAGGACTCAT ACTATCCACA ACAAATCGTC TCTATATTGG
     1621 ATGCTTTGGG ATTTTAATGT TTCCACTTCT AACTTTAGCA ACTATTGCTT ATATCACAGC
     1681 TTTCATTATG GCACCTGCAG TAGATATTGA TGGAATAAGA GAACCAGTAG CTGGATCACT
     1741 TCTTTATGGT AATAACATCA TAACAGGAGC TGtAATtCCa AGcTCCaAtG CAATCGGTCT
     1801 TCACTTTTAT CCAGTGTGGG AGTCAAATGG ATTTGATGAG TGCTTATATA ATGGTGGAAC
     1861 ATATCAATTT GTAGTCCTTC ACTTCATGCT TGGTGTGGCT TGCTGGATGG GTAGAGAATG
     1921 GGAATTCAGC TTTAGATTGG GAATGAGACC ATGGATATTT GTAGCTTTCT CAGCTCCAGT
     1981 AGTTGCTGCA TTTGCTGTAT TTGTTGTTTA CCCAATTGGT CAAGCTAGCT TCTCAGATGG
     2041 AATGCCACTT GGAATAAGTG GAACATTCAA TTTCATGCTT GTCTTCCAAG CAGAACATAA
     2101 CATCTTAATG CACCCATTCC ATATCCTAGG AGTAGCTGGA GTATTTGGTG GATCATTCTT
     2161 TAGTGCAATG CATGGGTCAT TAGTTACATC TTCACTTCTT GCAGAAAGTG CAGGAGACAT
     2221 TTCACTCAAT CTTGGATATA AGTTTGGTCA AGAAGATGAA ACTTATAGCA TATCAGCTGC
     2281 ACATGGTTAT TTTGGCAGAC TAATTTTTCA ATATGCTTCC TTTAATAACT CTCGTAGTTT
     2341 ACACTTCTTC TTAGCAGCTT GGCCAGTTAT TGGAATTTGG TTTACAGCAC TTGGAGTAAG
     2401 TACAATGGCT TTCAACTTAA ATGGTTTAAA CTTCAACCAA TCCATCCTAG ATTCCAGTGG
     2461 CCATCTTATT TTAAGTTGGG CAGATATTCT TAATCGTGCT GACCTAGGAA TGGAAGTCAT
     2521 GCATGAAAGA AATGCACACA ACTTTCCATT AGATCTAGCA TAGAATTGGG ATTTGTTCTG
     2581 GAGGTTTTTG GACGAAGTCC ACAAACCGAC TCGTCCAGAC CAGACTTGTC TAATCACTAG
     2641 TGAATTCGCG GCCGCCTGCA GGTCGACCAT ATGGGAGAGC TCCCAACGCG TTGGATGCAT
     2701 AGCTTGAGTA TTCTATAGTG TCACCTAAAT AGCTTGGCGT AATCATGGTC ATAGCTGTTT
     2761 CCTGTGTGAA ATTGTTATCC GCTCACAATT CCACACAACA TACGAGCCGG AAGCATAAAG
     2821 TGTAAAGCCT GGGGTGCCTA ATGAGTGAGC TAACTCACAT TAATTGCGTT GCGCTCACTG
     2881 CCCGCTTTCC AGTCGGGAAA CCTGTCGTGC CAGCTGCATT AATGAATCGG CCAACGCGCG
     2941 GGGAGAGGCG GTTTGCGTAT TGGGCGCTCT TCCGCTTCCT CGCTCACTGA CTCGCTGCGC
     3001 TCGGTCGTTC GGCTGCGGCG AGCGGTATCA GCTCACTCAA AGGCGGTAAT ACGGTTATCC
     3061 ACAGAATCAG GGGATAACGC AGGAAAGAAC ATGTGAGCAA AAGGCCAGCA AAAGGCCAGG
     3121 AACCGTAAAA AGGCCGCGTT GCTGGCGTTT TTCCATAGGC TCCGCCCCCC TGACGAGCAT
     3181 CACAAAAATC GACGCTCAAG TCAGAGGTGG CGAAACCCGA CAGGACTATA AAGATACCAG
     3241 GCGTTTCCCC CTGGAAGCTC CCTCGTGCGC TCTCCTGTTC CGACCCTGCC GCTTACCGGA
     3301 TACCTGTCCG CCTTTCTCCC TTCGGGAAGC GTGGCGCTTT CTCATAGCTC ACGCTGTAGG
     3361 TATCTCAGTT CGGTGTAGGT CGTTCGCTCC AAGCTGGGCT GTGTGCACGA ACCCCCCGTT
     3421 CAGCCCGACC GCTGCGCCTT ATCCGGTAAC TATCGTCTTG AGTCCAACCC GGTAAGACAC
     3481 GACTTATCGC CACTGGCAGC AGCCACTGGT AACAGGATTA GCAGAGCGAG GTATGTAGGC
     3541 GGTGCTACAG AGTTCTTGAA GTGGTGGCCT AACTACGGCT ACACTAGAAG AACAGTATTT
     3601 GGTATCTGCG CTCTGCTGAA GCCAGTTACC TTCGGAAAAA GAGTTGGTAG CTCTTGATCC
     3661 GGCAAACAAA CCACCGCTGG TAGCGGTGGT TTTTTTGTTT GCAAGCAGCA GATTACGCGC
     3721 AGAAAAAAAG GATCTCAAGA AGATCCTTTG ATCTTTTCTA CGGGGTCTGA CGCTCAGTGG
     3781 AACGAAAACT CACGTTAAGG GATTTTGGTC ATGAGATTAT CAAAAAGGAT CTTCACCTAG
     3841 ATCCTTTTAA ATTAAAAATG AAGTTTTAAA TCAATCTAAA GTATATATGA GTAAACTTGG
     3901 TCTGACAGTT ACCAATGCTT AATCAGTGAG GCACCTATCT CAGCGATCTG TCTATTTCGT
     3961 TCATCCATAG TTGCCTGACT CCCCGTCGTG TAGATAACTA CGATACGGGA GGGCTTACCA
     4021 TCTGGCCCCA GTGCTGCAAT GATACCGCGA GACCCACGCT CACCGGCTCC AGATTTATCA
     4081 GCAATAAACC AGCCAGCCGG AAGGGCCGAG CGCAGAAGTG GTCCTGCAAC TTTATCCGCC
     4141 TCCATCCAGT CTATTAATTG TTGCCGGGAA GCTAGAGTAA GTAGTTCGCC AGTTAATAGT
     4201 TTGCGCAACG TTGTTGCCAT TGCTACAGGC ATCGTGGTGT CACGCTCGTC GTTTGGTATG
     4261 GCTTCATTCA GCTCCGGTTC CCAACGATCA AGGCGAGTTA CATGATCCCC CATGTTGTGC
     4321 AAAAAAGCGG TTAGCTCCTT CGGTCCTCCG ATCGTTGTCA GAAGTAAGTT GGCCGCAGTG
     4381 TTATCACTCA TGGTTATGGC AGCACTGCAT AATTCTCTTA CTGTCATGCC ATCCGTAAGA
     4441 TGCTTTTCTG TGACTGGTGA GTACTCAACC AAGTCATTCT GAGAATAGTG TATGCGGCGA
     4501 CCGAGTTGCT CTTGCCCGGC GTCAATACGG GATAATACCG CGCCACATAG CAGAACTTTA
     4561 AAAGTGCTCA TCATTGGAAA ACGTTCTTCG GGGCGAAAAC TCTCAAGGAT CTTACCGCTG
     4621 TTGAGATCCA GTTCGATGTA ACCCACTCGT GCACCCAACT GATCTTCAGC ATCTTTTACT
     4681 TTCACCAGCG TTTCTGGGTG AGCAAAAACA GGAAGGCAAA ATGCCGCAAA AAAGGGAATA
     4741 AGGGCGACAC GGAAATGTTG AATACTCATA CTCTTCCTTT TTCAATATTA TTGAAGCATT
     4801 TATCAGGGTT ATTGTCTCAT GAGCGGATAC ATATTTGAAT GTATTTAGAA AAATAAACAA
     4861 ATAGGGGTTC CGCGCACATT TCCCCGAAAA GTGCCACCTG ATGCGGTGTG AAATACCGCA
     4921 CAGATGCGTA AGGAGAAAAT ACCGCATCAG GAAATTGTAA GCGTTAATAT TTTGTTAAAA
     4981 TTCGCGTTAA ATTTTTGTTA AATCAGCTCA TTTTTTAACC AATAGGCCGA AATCGGCAAA
     5041 ATCCCTTATA AATCAAAAGA ATAGACCGAG ATAGGGTTGA GTGTTGTTCC AGTTTGGAAC
     5101 AAGAGTCCAC TATTAAAGAA CGTGGACTCC AACGTCAAAG GNNNNNNNNN NNNNNNNNNN
     5161 NNNNNNNNNN NNNNNNNNNN NNNNNNNNNN TNNNNNNNNN NNNNNNNNNN NNNNNNNNNN
     5221 NNNNNNNNNN NNNNNNNNNN NNNNNNNNNN NNNNNNNNNN NNNNNNNNNN NNNNNNNNNN
     5281 NNGNNNNNNN NNNNNNNNNN NNNNNNNNNN NNNNNNNNNN NNNNNNNNNN NNNNNNNNNN
     5341 NNNNNNNNNN NNNNNNNNNN NNNNNNNNNN NNNNNNNNNN NNNNNNNNNN NNNNNNNNNN
     5401 NNNNNNNCCA TTCGCCATTC AGGCTGCGCA ACTGTTGGGA AGGGCGATCG GTGCGGGCCT
     5461 CTTCGCTATT ACGCCAGCTG GCGAAAGGGG GATGTGCTGC AAGGCGATTA AGTTGGGTAA
     5521 CGCCAGGGTT TTCCCAGTCA CGACGTTGTA AAACGACGGC CAGTGAATTG TAATACGACT
     5581 CACTATA     
//
